Addgene plasmid #155268: pSEVA2BE-S
Purpose: E.coli-Pseudomonas putida KT2440 shuttle plasmid, which can be used to achieve base editing by mutating target Cytosines into Guanines in multiple Pseudomonas species.
Depositing lab: Jianping Wu. Depositing organization: Zhejiang University.
Backbone
  Vector backbone: pSEVA258
  Backbone size w/o insert (bp): 11000
  Vector type: Bacterial Expression, CRISPR
Growth in bacteria
  Bacterial resistance: Kanamycin, 50 μg/mL
  Growth temperature: 37°C
  Growth strain: DH5alpha
  Copy number: Unknown
Gene/Insert
  Gene/Insert name: APOBEC1-nCas9-UGI
  Species: S. pyogenes MGAS5005
  Insert size (bp): 5112
  Promoter: Arabinose inducible promoter
  Cloning method: Unknown
  Sequencing primers: 5′ Unknown
Terms and licenses: Academic/Nonprofit Terms; Industry Terms: Not Available to Industry
Depositor comments: pSEVA6BE-S and pSEVA2BE-S are E.coli-Pseudomonas putida KT2440 shuttle plasmids, which can be used to achieve base editing by mutating target Cytosines into Guanines in multiple Pseudomonas species. pSEVA6BE-S contains pRO1600/ColE1 serving as replication protein,sgRNA targeting specific spacers, APOBEC1-nCas9D-UGI complex catalyzing Cytosines into Guanines and counter-selection marker SacB using for plasmid curing. pSEVA6BE-S contains RSF1010 serving as replication protein, sgRNA targeting specific spacers, APOBEC1-nCas9D-UGI complex catalyzing Cytosines into Guanines and counter-selection marker SacB using for plasmid curing. The base editing scope of pSEVA6BE-S and pSEVA2BE-S are mainly from C3 to C8 position in a N20 sequence with the NGG PAM. pSEVA6BE-NG-S and pSEVA6BE-YE1-S are derivative plasmid of pSEVA6BE-S. The base editing scope of pSEVA6BE-NG-S is mainly from C3 to C8 position in a N20 sequence with the NG PAM. The base editing scope of pSEVA6BE-YE1-S is mainly from C3 to C6 position in a N20 sequence with the NGG PAM.
How to cite: pSEVA2BE-S was a gift from Jianping Wu (Addgene plasmid # 155268)
