[The description below was written by a language model from this plasmid's Addgene catalogue record and pLannotate feature annotations shown in this document.]
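Description:
pSEVA2BE-S is a broad-host-range E. coli–Pseudomonas putida KT2440 shuttle plasmid for CRISPR cytosine base editing, built on the pSEVA258 backbone. It replicates through the RSF1010 system: the annotation shows the RSF1010 oriV together with repA, repC and the mobA/repB gene, which lets the plasmid be maintained in both E. coli and Pseudomonas species. RSF1010 oriT, mobC and an additional IncP oriT are also annotated, so the plasmid should be mobilisable by conjugation. Selection is by kanamycin through aphA1. The depositor comments appear to mislabel this plasmid in one sentence, but the RSF1010 description matches the features found here. Two sequencing records of about 15.25 kb give essentially identical feature maps.

The payload is a fusion of rat APOBEC1 cytidine deaminase, a short linker (called by the annotation software as an ABE fragment, probably only because of shared linker sequence), Streptococcus pyogenes Cas9 in its nickase form according to the record, and the phage PBS2 uracil glycosylase inhibitor UGI. The fusion is expressed from the arabinose-inducible araBAD promoter, with the regulator araC encoded divergently, and ends at the lambda t0 terminator. A constitutive J23119 promoter drives the sgRNA, with the site for the targeting spacer just upstream of the S. pyogenes scaffold. The guide directs the deaminase to cytosines mainly at positions 3 to 8 of a 20-nt protospacer next to an NGG PAM. The record describes the result as cytosine-to-guanine conversion, although an APOBEC1–nCas9–UGI architecture is conventionally associated with C-to-T (G-to-A on the opposite strand) editing. A sacB cassette with its native promoter provides sucrose counter-selection for curing the plasmid after editing.
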