Features (pLannotate 1.2.2; 23 found; start..end, strand, type, name):
     24..58      +  promoter       J23119 promoter: bacterial promoter (Registry of Standard Biological Parts BBa J23119)
     79..154     +  misc_RNA       gRNA scaffold: guide RNA scaffold for the Streptococcus pyogenes CRISPR/Cas9 system
    228..1103    -  CDS            araC: ARAC_ECOLI - Experimental evidence at protein level: Swiss-Prot protein existence level 1. Transcription factor that regulates the expression of several genes involved in the transport and metabolism of L-arabinose (PubMed:4362626, PubMed:328165, PubMed:6251457, PubMed:2962192, PubMed:6319708, PubMed:2231717, PubMed:1447222). Functions both as a positive and a negative regulator (PubMed:328165, PubMed:6251457). In the presence of arabinose, activates the expression of the araBAD, araE, araFGH and araJ promoters (PubMed:4362626, PubMed:328165, PubMed:6251457, PubMed:2962192, PubMed:6319708, Pub
   1130..1414    +  promoter       araBAD promoter: araBAD; promoter of the L-arabinose operon of E. coli; the araC regulatory gene is transcribed in the opposite direction (Guzman et al., 1995)
   1441..2127    +  CDS            Apobec1: ABEC1_RAT - Experimental evidence at protein level: Swiss-Prot protein existence level 1. Catalytic component of the apolipoprotein B mRNA editing enzyme complex which is responsible for the postranscriptional editing of a CAA codon for Gln to a UAA codon for stop in the APOB mRNA. May also play a role in the epigenetic regulation of gene expression by participating in DNA demethylation. From Rattus norvegicus (Rat).
   2128..2175    +  CDS            ABE(7.10) (fragment): adenine base editor comprising wild-type E. coli TadA fused to the evolved TadA*(7.10) mutant (Gaudelli et al., 2017)
   2176..6276    +  CDS            cas9: CAS9_STRP1 - Also known as csn1 From Streptococcus pyogenes serotype M1.
   6289..6537    +  CDS            UGI: UNGI_BPPB2 - Experimental evidence at protein level: Swiss-Prot protein existence level 1. This protein binds specifically and reversibly to the host uracil-DNA glycosylase, preventing removal of uracil residues from PBS2 DNA by the host uracil-excision repair system. From Bacillus phage PBS2 (Bacteriophage PBS2).
   6563..6657    +  terminator     lambda t0 terminator: transcription terminator from phage lambda
   6679..8100    -  CDS            SacB: secreted levansucrase that renders bacterial growth sensitive to sucrose; Bacillus subtilis sacB; negative selection marker
   8101..8361    -  promoter       sacB promoter (fragment): sacR; sacB promoter and control region
   8388..8406    +  promoter       Pc promoter (fragment): intI1 (promoter lies within the coding sequence); class 1 integron promoter
   8404..8459    +  promoter       AmpR promoter (fragment): bla
   8589..9401    +  CDS            aphA1: KKA1_ECOLX - Also known as nptI. Protein inferred from homology: Swiss-Prot protein existence level 3. Resistance to kanamycin and structurally-related aminoglycosides, including amikacin. From Escherichia coli.
   9571..9679    +  oriT           oriT: incP origin of transfer
   9709..10560   -  CDS            RSF1010 RepC (fragment): replication protein C of the broad-host-range plasmid RSF1010 (Scholz et al., 1989); repC
  10547..11386   -  CDS            RSF1010 RepA: replication protein A of the broad-host-range plasmid RSF1010 (Scholz et al., 1989); repA
  11378..11452   -  ncRNA          Plasmid R1162: Accession: RF00043 - R1162-like plasmid antisense RNA
  11900..14026   -  CDS            mobA: MOBA2_ECOLX - Also known as repB. Experimental evidence at protein level: Swiss-Prot protein existence level 1. Part of the relaxosome complex that is responsible for plasmid transfer during conjugation. Locally unwinds DNA and catalyzes the cleavage of one of the DNA strands at oriT. The cleaved strand is then transferred through the dedicated type IV secretion apparatus. MobA remains covalently linked at the 5' end of the strand, and once in the recipient cell, it probably catalyzes the rejoining of the two ends of the strand, re-forming the circular plasmid DNA. The primase activity of MobA
  14107..14194   -  oriT           RSF1010 oriT: origin of transfer of the broad-host-range plasmid RSF1010 (Scholz et al., 1989)
  14225..14506   +  CDS            mobC: MOBC_ECOLX - Protein predicted: Swiss-Prot protein existence level 4. This protein is essential to promote the specific transfer of the plasmid in the presence of conjugative plasmids. From Escherichia coli.
  14536..14930   +  rep_origin     RSF1010 oriV: replication origin of the broad-host-range plasmid RSF1010; requires the RSF1010 RepA/B/C proteins for replication (Scholz et al., 1989)
  15160..15246   -  terminator     rrnB T1 terminator: Escherichia coli rrnB; transcription terminator T1 from the E. coli rrnB gene
>Addgene plasmid #155268 | pSEVA2BE-S | depositor full sequence | sequence record 317449 | pSEVA2BE-S sequence 15252 bps
TTAATTAATGACACCATGAATTCTTGACAGCTAGCTCAGTCCTAGGTATAATGCTAGCACCTGCAGGGTC
CGAAGATCGTTTTAGAGCTAGAAATAGCAAGTTAAAATAAGGCTAGTCCGTTATCAACTTGAAAAAGTGG
CACCGAGTCGGTGCTTTTTTTGAGGAGCTCGGTCACCGTTACATATCAAAGGGAAAACTGTCCATACCCA
TGGGGCATGGCGAATTATGACAACTTGACGGCTACATCATTCACTTTTTCTTCACAACCGGCACGGAACT
CGCTCGGGCTGGCCCCGGTGCATTTTTTAAATACCCGCGAGAAGTAGAGTTGATCGTCAAAACCAACATT
GCGACCGACGGTGGCGATAGGCATCCGGGTGGTGCTCAAAAGCAGCTTCGCCTGGCTGATACGTTGGTCC
TCGCGCCAGCTTAAGACGCTAATCCCTAACTGCTGGCGGAAAAGATGTGACAGACGCGACGGCGACAAGC
AAACATGCTGTGCGACGCTGGCGATATCAAAATTGCTGTCTGCCAGGTGATCGCTGATGTACTGACAAGC
CTCGCGTACCCGATTATCCATCGGTGGATGGAGCGACTCGTTAATCGCTTCCATGCGCCGCAGTAACAAT
TGCTCAAGCAGATTTATCGCCAGCAGCTCCGAATAGCGCCCTTCCCCTTGCCCGGCGTTAATGATTTGCC
CAAACAGGTCGCTGAAATGCGGCTGGTGCGCTTCATCCGGGCGAAAGAACCCCGTATTGGCAAATATTGA
CGGCCAGTTAAGCCATTCATGCCAGTAGGCGCGCGGACGAAAGTAAACCCACTGGTGATACCATTCGCGA
GCCTCCGGATGACGACCGTAGTGATGAATCTCTCCTGGCGGGAACAGCAAAATATCACCCGGTCGGCAAA
CAAATTCTCGTCCCTGATTTTTCACCACCCCCTGACCGCGAATGGTGAGATTGAGAATATAACCTTTCAT
TCCCAGCGGTCGGTCGATAAAAAAATCGAGATAACCGTTGGCCTCAATCGGCGTTAAACCCGCCACCAGA
TGGGCATTAAACGAGTATCCCGGCAGCAGGGGATCATTTTGCGCTTCAGCCATACTTTTCATACTCCCGC
CATTCAGAGAAGAAACCAATTGTCCATATTGCATCAGACATTGCCGTCACTGCGTCTTTTACTGGCTCTT
CTCGCTAACCAAACCGGTAACCCCGCTTATTAAAAGCATTCTGTAACAAAGCGGGACCAAAGCCATGACA
AAAACGCGTAACAAAAGTGTCTATAATCACGGCAGAAAAGTCCACATTGATTATTTGCACGGCGTCACAC
TTTGCTATGCCATAGCATTTTTATCCATAAGATTAGCGGATCCTACCTGACGCTTTTTATCGCAACTCTC
TACTGTTTCTCCATCTTAAGGGCGATAGGAGGAATATACCATGAGCAGCGAAACCGGCCCGGTGGCCGTG
GACCCGACCCTGCGTCGCCGCATCGAGCCGCACGAGTTCGAAGTGTTCTTCGACCCGCGCGAGCTGCGCA
AGGAAACCTGCCTGCTGTACGAAATCAACTGGGGCGGCCGCCACAGCATCTGGCGCCACACCAGCCAGAA
CACCAACAAGCACGTGGAGGTGAACTTCATCGAAAAGTTCACCACCGAGCGCTACTTCTGCCCGAACACC
CGCTGCAGCATCACCTGGTTCCTGAGCTGGAGCCCGTGCGGCGAATGCAGCCGCGCCATCACCGAGTTCC
TGAGCCGCTACCCGCACGTGACCCTGTTCATCTACATCGCCCGCCTGTACCACCACGCCGACCCGCGCAA
CCGCCAGGGCCTGCGCGACCTGATCAGCAGCGGCGTGACCATCCAGATCATGACCGAGCAGGAAAGCGGC
TACTGCTGGCGCAACTTCGTGAACTACAGCCCGAGCAACGAAGCCCACTGGCCGCGCTACCCGCACCTGT
GGGTGCGCCTGTACGTGCTGGAGCTGTACTGCATCATCCTGGGCCTGCCGCCGTGCCTGAACATCCTGCG
TCGCAAGCAGCCGCAGCTGACCTTCTTCACCATCGCCCTGCAGAGCTGCCACTACCAGCGCCTGCCGCCG
CACATCCTGTGGGCCACCGGCCTGAAGAGCGGCAGCGAGACTCCCGGGACCTCAGAGTCCGCCACACCCG
AAAGTGACAAGAAGTACAGCATCGGCCTGGCTATCGGCACCAACAGCGTGGGCTGGGCCGTGATCACCGA
CGAGTACAAGGTGCCGAGCAAGAAGTTCAAGGTGCTGGGCAACACCGACCGCCACAGCATCAAGAAGAAC
CTGATCGGCGCCCTGCTGTTCGACAGCGGCGAGACCGCCGAAGCCACCCGCCTGAAGCGCACCGCCCGCC
GCCGCTACACCCGTCGCAAGAACCGCATCTGCTACCTGCAGGAGATCTTCAGCAACGAAATGGCCAAGGT
GGACGACAGCTTCTTCCACCGCCTGGAGGAAAGCTTCCTGGTGGAGGAAGACAAGAAGCACGAGCGCCAC
CCGATCTTCGGCAACATCGTGGACGAGGTGGCCTACCACGAAAAGTACCCGACCATCTACCACCTGCGCA
AGAAGCTGGTCGACAGCACCGACAAGGCCGACCTGCGCCTGATCTACCTGGCCCTGGCCCACATGATCAA
GTTCCGCGGCCACTTCCTGATCGAAGGCGACCTGAACCCGGACAACAGCGACGTGGACAAGCTGTTCATC
CAGCTGGTGCAGACCTACAACCAGCTGTTCGAGGAAAACCCGATCAACGCCAGCGGCGTGGACGCCAAGG
CCATCCTGAGCGCCCGCCTGAGCAAGAGCCGCCGCCTGGAGAACCTGATCGCCCAGCTGCCGGGCGAAAA
GAAGAACGGCCTGTTCGGCAACCTGATCGCCCTGAGCCTGGGCCTGACCCCGAACTTCAAGAGCAACTTC
GACCTGGCCGAGGACGCCAAGCTGCAGCTGAGCAAGGACACCTACGACGACGACCTGGACAACCTGCTGG
CCCAGATCGGCGACCAGTACGCCGACCTGTTCCTGGCCGCCAAGAACCTGAGCGACGCCATCCTGCTGAG
CGACATCCTGCGCGTGAACACCGAGATCACCAAGGCCCCGCTGAGCGCCAGCATGATCAAGCGCTACGAC
GAACACCACCAGGACCTGACCCTGCTGAAGGCCCTGGTGCGCCAGCAGCTGCCGGAGAAGTACAAGGAAA
TCTTCTTCGACCAGAGCAAGAACGGCTACGCCGGCTACATCGACGGTGGCGCCAGCCAGGAAGAGTTCTA
CAAGTTCATCAAGCCGATCCTGGAGAAGATGGACGGCACCGAGGAACTGCTGGTGAAGCTGAACCGCGAA
GACCTGCTGCGCAAGCAGCGCACCTTCGACAACGGCAGCATCCCGCACCAGATCCACCTGGGCGAGCTGC
ACGCCATCCTGCGTCGCCAGGAAGACTTCTACCCGTTCCTGAAGGACAACCGCGAGAAGATCGAAAAGAT
CCTGACCTTCCGCATCCCGTACTACGTGGGCCCGCTGGCCCGCGGCAACAGCCGCTTCGCCTGGATGACC
CGCAAGAGCGAGGAAACCATCACCCCGTGGAACTTCGAGGAAGTGGTGGACAAGGGCGCCAGCGCCCAGA
GCTTCATCGAGCGCATGACCAACTTCGACAAGAACCTGCCGAACGAAAAGGTGCTGCCGAAGCACAGCCT
GCTGTACGAGTACTTCACCGTGTACAACGAACTGACCAAGGTGAAGTACGTGACCGAGGGCATGCGCAAG
CCGGCCTTCCTGAGCGGCGAACAGAAGAAGGCCATCGTGGACCTGCTGTTCAAGACCAACCGCAAGGTGA
CCGTGAAGCAGCTGAAGGAAGACTACTTCAAGAAGATCGAATGCTTCGACAGCGTGGAGATCAGCGGCGT
GGAAGACCGCTTCAACGCCAGCCTGGGCACCTACCACGACCTGCTGAAGATCATCAAGGACAAGGACTTC
CTGGACAACGAGGAAAACGAGGACATCCTGGAAGACATCGTGCTGACCCTGACCCTGTTCGAGGACCGCG
AAATGATCGAGGAACGCCTGAAGACCTACGCCCACCTGTTCGACGACAAGGTGATGAAGCAGCTGAAGCG
CCGCCGCTACACCGGCTGGGGCCGCCTGAGCCGCAAGCTGATCAACGGCATCCGCGACAAGCAGAGCGGC
AAGACCATCCTGGACTTCCTGAAGAGCGACGGCTTCGCCAACCGCAACTTCATGCAGCTGATCCACGACG
ACAGCCTGACCTTCAAGGAAGACATCCAGAAGGCCCAAGTGAGCGGCCAGGGCGACAGCCTGCACGAACA
CATCGCCAACCTGGCCGGCAGCCCGGCCATCAAGAAGGGCATCCTGCAGACCGTGAAGGTGGTGGACGAG
CTGGTGAAGGTGATGGGCCGCCACAAGCCGGAAAACATCGTGATCGAGATGGCCCGCGAAAACCAGACCA
CCCAGAAGGGCCAGAAGAACAGCCGCGAGCGCATGAAGCGCATCGAGGAAGGCATCAAGGAACTGGGCAG
CCAGATCCTGAAGGAGCACCCGGTGGAAAACACCCAGCTGCAGAACGAGAAGCTGTACCTGTACTACCTG
CAGAACGGCCGCGACATGTACGTGGACCAGGAACTGGACATCAACCGCCTGAGCGACTACGACGTGGACC
ACATCGTGCCGCAGAGCTTCCTGGCCGACGACAGCATCGACAACAAGGTGCTGACCCGCAGCGACAAGAA
CCGCGGCAAGAGCGACAACGTGCCGAGCGAGGAAGTGGTGAAGAAGATGAAGAACTACTGGCGCCAGCTG
CTGAACGCCAAGCTGATCACCCAGCGCAAGTTCGACAACCTGACCAAGGCCGAGCGCGGCGGCCTGAGCG
AACTGGACAAGGCCGGCTTCATCAAGCGCCAGCTGGTCGAGACCCGCCAGATCACCAAGCACGTGGCCCA
GATCCTGGACAGCCGCATGAACACCAAGTACGACGAGAACGACAAGCTGATCCGCGAAGTGAAGGTGATC
ACCCTGAAGAGCAAGCTGGTCAGCGACTTCCGCAAGGACTTCCAGTTCTACAAGGTGCGCGAAATCAACA
ACTACCACCACGCCCACGACGCCTACCTGAACGCCGTGGTGGGCACCGCCCTGATCAAGAAGTACCCGGC
CCTGGAGAGCGAATTCGTGTACGGCGACTACAAGGTGTACGACGTGCGCAAGATGATCGCCAAGAGCGAG
CAGGAAATCGGCAAGGCCACCGCCAAGTACTTCTTCTACAGCAACATCATGAACTTCTTCAAGACCGAGA
TCACCCTGGCCAACGGCGAAATCCGCAAGGCCCCGCTGATCGAGACCAACGGCGAGACCGGCGAAATCGT
GTGGGACAAGGGCCGCGACTTCGCCACCGTGCGCAAGGTGCTGAGCATGCCGCAGGTGAACATCGTGAAG
AAGACCGAGGTGCAGACCGGCGGCTTCAGCAAGGAAAGCATCCTGCCGAAGCGCAACAGCGACAAGCTGA
TCGCCCGCAAGAAGGACTGGGACCCGAAGAAGTACGGCGGCTTCGACAGCCCGACCGTGGCCTACAGCGT
GCTGGTCGTGGCCAAGGTGGAGAAGGGCAAGAGCAAGAAGCTGAAGAGCGTGAAGGAACTGCTGGGCATC
ACCATCATGGAGCGCAGCAGCTTCGAAAAGAACCCGATCGACTTCCTGGAGGCCAAGGGCTACAAGGAAG
TGAAGAAGGACCTGATCATCAAGCTGCCGAAGTACAGCCTGTTCGAGCTGGAAAACGGCCGCAAGCGCAT
GCTGGCCAGCGCCGGCGAGCTGCAGAAGGGCAACGAACTGGCCCTGCCGAGCAAGTACGTGAACTTCCTG
TACCTGGCCTCGCACTACGAGAAGCTGAAGGGCAGCCCGGAGGACAACGAACAGAAGCAGCTGTTCGTGG
AGCAGCACAAGCACTACCTGGACGAGATCATCGAACAGATCAGCGAATTCAGCAAGCGCGTGATCCTGGC
CGACGCCAACCTGGACAAGGTGCTGAGCGCCTACAACAAGCACCGCGACAAGCCGATCCGCGAGCAGGCC
GAAAACATCATCCACCTGTTCACCCTGACCAACCTGGGCGCCCCGGCCGCCTTCAAGTACTTCGACACCA
CCATCGACCGCAAGCGCTACACCAGCACCAAGGAAGTGCTGGACGCCACCCTGATCCACCAGAGCATCAC
CGGCCTGTACGAAACCCGCATCGACCTGAGCCAGCTGGGCGGCGACTCTGGTGGTTCTACTAATCTGTCA
GATATTATTGAAAAGGAAACCGGTAAGCAACTGGTTATCCAGGAATCCATCCTCATGCTCCCAGAGGAGG
TGGAAGAAGTCATTGGGAACAAGCCGGAAAGCGATATACTCGTGCACACCGCCTACGACGAGAGCACCGA
CGAGAATGTCATGCTTCTGACTAGCGACGCCCCTGAATACAAGCCTTGGGCTCTGGTCATACAGGATAGC
AACGGTGAGAACAAGATTAAGATGCTCTCTGGTGGTTCTTGAACTAGTCTTGGACTCCTGTTGATAGATC
CAGTAATGACCTCAGAACTCCATCTGGATTTGTTCAGAACGCTCGGTTGCCGCCGGGCGTTTTTTATTGG
TGAGAATCCAGCATTTTCTTTTGCGTTTTTATTTGTTAACTGTTAATTGTCCTTGTTCAAGGATGCTGTC
TTTGACAACAGATGTTTTCTTGCCTTTGATGTTCAGCAGGAAGCTTGGCGCAAACGTTGATTGTTTGTCT
GCGTAGAATCCTCTGTTTGTCATATAGCTTGTAATCACGACATTGTTTCCTTTCGCTTGAGGTACAGCGA
AGTGTGAGTAAGTAAAGGTTACATCGTTAGGATCAAGATCCATTTTTAACACAAGGCCAGTTTTGTTCAG
CGGCTTGTATGGGCCAGTTAAAGAATTAGAAACATAACCAAGCATGTAAATATCGTTAGACGTAATGCCG
TCAATCGTCATTTTTGATCCGCGGGAGTCAGTGAACAGGTACCATTTGCCGTTCATTTTAAAGACGTTCG
CGCGTTCAATTTCATCTGTTACTGTGTTAGATGCAATCAGCGGTTTCATCACTTTTTTCAGTGTGTAATC
ATCGTTTAGCTCAATCATACCGAGAGCGCCGTTTGCTAACTCAGCCGTGCGTTTTTTATCGCTTTGCAGA
AGTTTTTGACTTTCTTGACGGAAGAATGATGTGCTTTTGCCATAGTATGCTTTGTTAAATAAAGATTCTT
CGCCTTGGTAGCCATCTTCAGTTCCAGTGTTTGCTTCAAATACTAAGTATTTGTGGCCTTTATCTTCTAC
GTAGTGAGGATCTCTCAGCGTATGGTTGTCGCCTGAGCTGTAGTTGCCTTCATCGATGAACTGCTGTACA
TTTTGATACGTTTTTCCGTCACCGTCAAAGATTGATTTATAATCCTCTACACCGTTGATGTTCAAAGAGC
TGTCTGATGCTGATACGTTAACTTGTGCAGTTGTCAGTGTTTGTTTGCCGTAATGTTTACCGGAGAAATC
AGTGTAGAATAAACGGATTTTTCCGTCAGATGTAAATGTGGCTGAACCTGACCATTCTTGTGTTTGGTCT
TTTAGGATAGAATCATTTGCATCGAATTTGTCGCTGTCTTTAAAGACGCGGCCAGCGTTTTTCCAGCTGT
CAATAGAAGTTTCGCCGACTTTTTGATAGAACATGTAAATCGATGTGTCATCCGCATTTTTAGGATCTCC
GGCTAATGCAAAGACGATGTGGTAGCCGTGATAGTTTGCGACAGTGCCGTCAGCGTTTTGTAATGGCCAG
CTGTCCCAAACGTCCAGGCCTTTTGCAGAAGAGATATTTTTAATTGTGGACGAATCGAATTCAGGAACTT
GATATTTTTCATTTTTTTGCTGTTCAGGGATTTGCAGCATATCATGGCGTGTAATATGGGAAATGCCGTA
TGTTTCCTTATATGGCTTTTGGTTCGTTTCTTTCGCAAACGCTTGAGTTGCGCCTCCTGCCAGCAGTGCG
GTAGTAAAGGTTAATACTGTTGCTTGTTTTGCAAACTTTTTGATGTTCATCGTTCATGTCTCCTTTTTTA
TGTACTGTGTTAGCGGTCTGCTTCTTCCAGCCCTCCTGTTTGAAGATGGCAAGTTAGTTACGCACAATAA
AAAAAGACCTAAAATATGTAAGGGGTGACGCCAAAGTATACACTTTGCCCTTTACACATTTTAGGTCTTG
CCTGCTTTATCAGTAACAAACCCGCGCGATTTACTTTTCGACCTCATTCTATTAGACTCTCGTTTGGATT
GCAACTGGTCTATTTTCCTCTTTTGTTTGATGGGTCCCCAATAATTACGATTTAAATTTGACATAAGCCT
GTTCGGAACCCCTATTTGTTTATTTTTCTAAATACATTCAAATATGTATCCGCTCATGAATTAATTCGAA
GATCCTTTGATCTTTTCTACGGGGTCTGACGCTCAGTGGAACGAAAACTCACGTTAAGGGATTTTGGTCA
TGAACAATAAAACTGTCTGCTTACATAAACAGTAATACAAGGGGTGTTATGACCCATATTCAGCGTGAAA
CGAGCTGTAGCCGTCCGCGTCTGAACAGCAACATGGATGCGGATCTGTATGGCTATAAATGGGCGCGTGA
TAACGTGGGTCAGAGCGGCGCGACCATTTATCGTCTGTATGGCAAACCGGATGCGCCGGAACTGTTTCTG
AAACATGGCAAAGGCAGCGTGGCGAACGATGTGACCGATGAAATGGTGCGTCTGAACTGGCTGACCGAAT
TTATGCCGCTGCCGACCATTAAACATTTTATTCGCACCCCGGATGATGCGTGGCTGCTGACCACCGCGAT
TCCGGGCAAAACCGCGTTTCAGGTGCTGGAAGAATATCCGGATAGCGGCGAAAACATTGTGGATGCGCTG
GCCGTGTTTCTGCGTCGTCTGCATAGCATTCCGGTGTGCAACTGCCCGTTTAACAGCGATCGTGTGTTTC
GTCTGGCCCAGGCGCAGAGCCGTATGAACAACGGCCTGGTGGATGCGAGCGATTTTGATGATGAACGTAA
CGGCTGGCCGGTGGAACAGGTGTGGAAAGAAATGCATAAACTGCTGCCGTTTAGCCCGGATAGCGTGGTG
ACCCACGGCGATTTTAGCCTGGATAACCTGATTTTCGATGAAGGCAAACTGATTGGCTGCATTGATGTGG
GCCGTGTGGGCATTGCGGATCGTTATCAGGATCTGGCCATTCTGTGGAACTGCCTGGGCGAATTTAGCCC
GAGCCTGCAAAAACGTCTGTTTCAGAAATATGGCATTGATAATCCGGATATGAACAAACTGCAATTTCAT
CTGATGCTGGATGAATTTTTCTAATAATTAATTGGACCGCGGTCCGCGCGTTGTCCTTTTCCGCTGCATA
ACCCTGCTTCGGGGTCATTATAGCGATTTTTTCGGTATATCCATCCTTTTTCGCACGATATACAGGATTT
TGCCAAAGGGTTCGTGTAGACTTTCCTTGGTGTATCCAACGGCGTCAGCCGGGCAGGATAGGTGAAGTAG
GCCCACCCGCGAGCGGGTGTTCCTTCTTCACTGTCCCTTATTCGCACCTGGCGGTGCTCAACGGGAATCC
TGCTCTGCGAGGCTGGCCGTAGGCCGGCCGATAATCTCATGGCCGGCCTCAGCCTGCCGCCTTGGGCCGG
GTGATGTCGTACTTGCCCGCCGCGAACTCGGTTACCGTCCAGCCCAGCGCGACCAGCTCCGGCAACGCCT
CGCGCACCCGCTGGCGGCGCTTGCGCATGGTCGAACCACTGGCCTCTGACGGCCAGACATAGCCGCACAA
GGTATCTATGGAAGCCTTGCCGGTTTTGCCGGGGTCGATCCAGCCACACAGCCGCTGGTGCAGCAGGCGG
GCGGTTTCGCTGTCCAGCGCCCGCACCTCGTCCATGCTGATGCGCACATGCTGGCCGCCACCCATGACGG
CCTGCGCGATCAAGGGGTTCAGGGCCACGTACAGGCGCCCGTCCGCCTCGTCGCTGGCGTACTCCGACAG
CAGCCGAAACCCCTGCCGCTTGCGGCCATTCTGGGCGATGATGGATACCTTCCAAAGGCGCTCGATGCAG
TCCTGTATGTGCTTGAGCGCCCCACCACTATCGACCTCTGCCCCGATTTCCTTTGCCAGCGCCCGATAGC
TACCTTTGACCACCATGGCATCAGCGGTGACGGCCTCCCACTTGGGTTCCAGGAACAGCCGGAGCTGCCG
TCCGCCTTCGGTCTTGGGTTCCGGGCCAAGCACTAGGCCATTAGGCCCAGCCATGGCCACCAGCCCTTGC
AGGATGCGCAGATCATCAGCGCCCAGCGGCTCCGGGCCGCTGAACTCGATCCGCTTGCCGTCGCCGTAGT
CATACGTCACGTCCAGCTTGCTGCGCTTGCGCTCGCCCCGCTTGAGGGCACGGAACAGGCCGGGGGCCAG
ACAGTGCGCCGGGTCGTGCCGGACGTGGCTGAGGCTGTGCTTGTTCTTAGGCTTCACCACGGGGCACCCC
CTTGCTCTTGCGCTGCCTCTCCAGCACGGCGGGCTTGAGCACCCCGCCGTCATGCCGCCTGAACCACCGA
TCAGCGAACGGTGCGCCATAGTTGGCCTTGCTCACACCGAAGCGGACGAAGAACCGGCGCTGGTCGTCGT
CCACACCCCATTCCTCGGCCTCGGCGCTGGTCATGCTCGACAGGTAGGACTGCCAGCGGATGTTATCGAC
CAGTACCGAGCTGCCCCGGCTGGCCTGCTGCTGGTCGCCTGCGCCCATCATGGCCGCGCCCTTGCTGGCA
TGGTGCAGGAACACGATAGAGCACCCGGTATCGGCGGCGATGGCCTCCATGCGACCGATGACCTGGGCCA
TGGGGCCGCTGGCGTTTTCTTCCTCGATGTGGAACCGGCGCAGCGTGTCCAGCACCATCAGGCGGCGGCC
CTCGGCGGCGCGCTTGAGGCCGTCGAACCACTCCGGGGCCATGATGTTGGGCAGGCTGCCGATCAGCGGC
TGGATCAGCAGGCCGTCAGCCACGGCTTGCCGTTCCTCGGCGCTGAGGTGCGCCCCAAGGGCGTGCAGGC
GGTGATGAATGGCGGTGGGCGGGTCTTCGGCGGGCAGGTAGATCACCGGGCCGGTGGGCAGTTCGCCCAC
CTCCAGCAGATCCGGCCCGCCTGCAATCTGTGCGGCCAGTTGCAGGGCCAGCATGGATTTACCGGCACCA
CCGGGCGACACCAGCGCCCCGACCGTACCGGCCACCATGTTGGGCAAAACGTAGTCCAGCGGTGGCGGCG
CTGCTGCGAACGCCTCCAGAATATTGATAGGCTTATGGGTAGCCATTGATTGCCTCCTTTGCAGGCAGTT
GGTGGTTAGGCGCTGGCGGGGTCACTACCCCCGCCCTGCGCCGCTCTGAGTTCTTCCAGGCACTCGCGCA
GCGCCTCGTATTCGTCGTCGGTCAGCCAGAACTTGCGCTGACGCATCCCTTTGGCCTTCATGCGCTCGGC
ATATCGCGCTTGGCGTACAGCGTCAGGGCTGGCCAGCAGGTCGCCGGTCTGCTTGTCCTTTTGGTCTTTC
ATATCAGTCACCGAGAAACTTGCCGGGGCCGAAAGGCTTGTCTTCGCGGAACAAGGACAAGGTGCAGCCG
TCAAGGTTAAGGCTGGCCATATCAGCGACTGAAAAGCGGCCAGCCTCGGCCTTGTTTGACGTATAACCAA
AGCCACCGGGCAACCAATAGCCCTTGTCACTTTTGATCAGGTAGACCGACCCTGAAGCGCTTTTTTCGTA
TTCCATAAAACCCCCTTCTGTGCGTGAGTACTCATAGTATAACAGGCGTGAGTACCAACGCAAGCACTAC
ATGCTGAAATCTGGCCCGCCCCTGTCCATGCCTCGCTGGCGGGGTGCCGGTGCCCGTGCCAGCTCGGCCC
GCGCAAGCTGGACGCTGGGCAGACCCATGACCTTGCTGACGGTGCGCTCGATGTAATCCGCTTCGTGGCC
GGGCTTGCGCTCTGCCAGCGCTGGGCTGGCCTCGGCCATGGCCTTGCCGATTTCCTCGGCACTGCGGCCC
CGGCTGGCCAGCTTCTGCGCGGCGATAAAGTCGCACTTGCTGAGGTCATGACCGAAGCGCTTGACCAGCC
CGGCCATCTCGCTGCGGTACTCGTCCAGCGCCGTGCGCCGGTGGCGGCTAAGCTGCCGCTCGGGCAGTTC
GAGGCTGGCCAGCCTGCGGGCCTTCTCCTGCTGCCGCTGGGCCTGCTCGATCTGCTGGCCAGCCTGCTGC
ACCAGCGCCGGGCCAGCGGTGGCGGTCTTGCCCTTGGATTCACGCAGCAGCACCCACGGCTGATAACCGG
CGCGGGTGGTGTGCTTGTCCTTGCGGTTGGTGAAGCCCGCCAAGCGGCCATAGTGGCGGCTGTCGGCGCT
GGCCGGGTCGGCGTCGTACTCGCTGGCCAGCGTCCGGGCAATCTGCCCCCGAAGTTCACCGCCTGCGGCG
TCGGCCACCTTGACCCATGCCTGATAGTTCTTCGGGCTGGTTTCCACTACCAGGGCAGGCTCCCGGCCCT
CGGCTTTCATGTCATCCAGGTCAAACTCGCTGAGGTCGTCCACCAGCACCAGACCATGCCGCTCCTGCTC
GGCGGGCCTGATATACACGTCATTGCCCTGGGCATTCATCCGCTTGAGCCATGGCGTGTTCTGGAGCACT
TCGGCGGCTGACCATTCCCGGTTCATCATCTGGCCGGTGGGTGCGTCCCTGACGCCGATATCGAAGCGCT
CACAGCCCATGGCCTTGAGCTGTCGGCCTATGGCCTGCAAAGTCCTGTCGTTCTTCATCGGGCCACCAAG
CGCAGCCAGATCGAGCCGTCCTCGGTTGTCAGTGGCGTCAGGTCGAGCAAGAGCAACGATGCGATCAGCA
GCACCACCGTAGGCATCATGGAAGCCAGCATCACGGTTAGCCATAGCTTCCAGTGCCACCCCCGCGACGC
GCTCCGGGCGCTCTGCGCGGCGCTGCTCACCTCGGCGGCTACCTCCCGCAACTCTTTGGCCAGCTCCACC
CATGCCGCCCCTGTCTGGCGCTGGGCTTTCAGCCACTCCGCCGCCTGCGCCTCGCTGGCCTGCTTGGTCT
GGCTCATGACCTGCCGGGCTTCGTCGGCCAGTGTCGCCATGCTCTGGGCCAGCGGTTCGATCTGCTCCGC
TAACTCGTTGATGCCTCTGGATTTCTTCACTCTGTCGATTGCGTTCATGGTCTATTGCCTCCCGGTATTC
CTGTAAGTCGATGATCTGGGCGTTGGCGGTGTCGATGTTCAGGGCCACGTCTGCCCGGTCGGTGCGGATG
CCCCGGCCTTCCATCTCCACCACGTTCGGCCCCAGGTGAACACCGGGCAGGCGCTCGATGCCCTGCGCCT
CAAGTGTTCTGTGGTCAATGCGGGCGTCGTGGCCAGCCCGCTCTAATGCCCGGTTGGCATGGTCGGCCCA
TGCCTCGCGGGTCTGCTCAAGCCATGCCTTGGGCTTGAGCGCTTCGGTCTTCTGTGCCCCGCCCTTCTCC
GGGGTCTTGCCGTTGTACCGCTTGAACCACTGAGCGGCGGGCCGCTCGATGCCGTCATTGATCCGCTCGG
AGATCATCAGGTGGCAGTGCGGGTTCTCGCCGCCACCGGCATGGATGGCCAGCGTATACGGCAGGCGCTC
GGCACCGGTCAGGTGCTGGGCGAACTCGGACGCCAGCGCCTTCTGCTGGTCGAGGGTCAGCTCGACCGGC
AGGGCAAATTCGACCTCCTTGAACAGCCGCCCATTGGCGCGTTCATACAGGTCGGCAGCATCCCAGTAGT
CGGCGGGCCGCTCGACGAACTCCGGCATGTGCCCGGATTCGGCGTGCAAGACTTCATCCATGTCGCGGGC
ATACTTGCCTTCGCGCTGGATGTAGTCGGCCTTGGCCCTGGCCGATTGGCCGCCCGACCTGCTGCCGGTT
TTCGCCGTAAGGTGATAAATCGCCATGCTGCCTCGCTGTTGCTTTTGCTTTTCGGCTCCATGCAATGGCC
CTCGGAGAGCGCACCGCCCGAAGGGTGGCCGTTAGGCCAGTTTCTCGAAGAGAAACCGGTAAGTGCGCCC
TCCCCTACAAAGTAGGGTCGGGATTGCCGCCGCTGTGCCTCCATGATAGCCTACGAGACAGCACATTAAC
AATGGGGTGTCAAGATGGTTAAGGGGAGCAACAAGGCGGCGGATCGGCTGGCCAAGCTCGAAGAACAACG
AGCGCGAATCAATGCCGAAATTCAGCGGGTGCGGGCAAGGGAACAGCAGCAAGAGCGCAAGAACGAAACA
AGGCGCAAGGTGCTGGTGGGGGCCATGATTTTGGCCAAGGTGAACAGCAGCGAGTGGCCGGAGGATCGGC
TCATGGCGGCAATGGATGCGTACCTTGAACGCGACCACGACCGCGCCTTGTTCGGTCTGCCGCCACGCCA
GAAGGATGAGCCGGGCTGAATGATCGACCGAGACAGGCCCTGCGGGGCTGCACACGCGCCCCCACCCTTC
GGGTAGGGGGAAAGGCCGCTAAAGCGGCTAAAAGCGCTCCAGCGTATTTCTGCGGGGTTTGGTGTGGGGT
TTAGCGGGCTTTGCCCGCCTTTCCCCCTGCCGCGCAGCGGTGGGGCGGTGTGTAGCCTAGCGCAGCGAAT
AGACCAGCTATCCGGCCTCTGGCCGGGCATATTGGGCAAGGGCAGCAGCGCCCCACAAGGGCGCTGATAA
CCGCGCCTAGTGGATTATTCTTAGATAATCATGGATGGATTTTTCCAACACCCCGCCAGCCCCCGCCCCT
GCTGGGTTTGCAGGTTTGGGGGCGTGACAGTTATTGCAGGGGTTCGTGACAGTTATTGCAGGGGGGCGTG
ACAGTTATTGCAGGGGTTCGTGACAGTTAGTACGGGAGTGACGGGCACTGGCTGGCAATGTCTAGCAACG
GCAGGCATTTCGGCTGAGGGTAAAAGAACTTTCCGCTAAGCGATAGACTGTATGTAAACACAGTATTGCA
AGGACGCGGAACATGCCTCATGTGGCGGCCAGGACGGCCAGCCATGAGATTATCGGCCGGCCCACCAGCG
GCGCCTGAGAGGGGCGCGCCCAGCTGTCTAGGGCGGCGGATTTGTCCTACTCAGGAGAGCGTTCACCGAC
AAACAACAGATAAAACGAAAGGCCCAGTCTTTCGACTGAGCCTTTCGTTTTATTTGATGCCT
