Features (pLannotate 1.2.2; 23 found; start..end, strand, type, name):
     25..59      +  promoter       J23119 promoter: bacterial promoter (Registry of Standard Biological Parts BBa J23119)
     80..155     +  misc_RNA       gRNA scaffold: guide RNA scaffold for the Streptococcus pyogenes CRISPR/Cas9 system
    229..1104    -  CDS            araC: ARAC_ECOLI - Experimental evidence at protein level: Swiss-Prot protein existence level 1. Transcription factor that regulates the expression of several genes involved in the transport and metabolism of L-arabinose (PubMed:4362626, PubMed:328165, PubMed:6251457, PubMed:2962192, PubMed:6319708, PubMed:2231717, PubMed:1447222). Functions both as a positive and a negative regulator (PubMed:328165, PubMed:6251457). In the presence of arabinose, activates the expression of the araBAD, araE, araFGH and araJ promoters (PubMed:4362626, PubMed:328165, PubMed:6251457, PubMed:2962192, PubMed:6319708, Pub
   1131..1415    +  promoter       araBAD promoter: araBAD; promoter of the L-arabinose operon of E. coli; the araC regulatory gene is transcribed in the opposite direction (Guzman et al., 1995)
   1442..2128    +  CDS            Apobec1: ABEC1_RAT - Experimental evidence at protein level: Swiss-Prot protein existence level 1. Catalytic component of the apolipoprotein B mRNA editing enzyme complex which is responsible for the postranscriptional editing of a CAA codon for Gln to a UAA codon for stop in the APOB mRNA. May also play a role in the epigenetic regulation of gene expression by participating in DNA demethylation. From Rattus norvegicus (Rat).
   2129..2176    +  CDS            ABE(7.10) (fragment): adenine base editor comprising wild-type E. coli TadA fused to the evolved TadA*(7.10) mutant (Gaudelli et al., 2017)
   2177..6277    +  CDS            cas9: CAS9_STRP1 - Also known as csn1 From Streptococcus pyogenes serotype M1.
   6290..6538    +  CDS            UGI: UNGI_BPPB2 - Experimental evidence at protein level: Swiss-Prot protein existence level 1. This protein binds specifically and reversibly to the host uracil-DNA glycosylase, preventing removal of uracil residues from PBS2 DNA by the host uracil-excision repair system. From Bacillus phage PBS2 (Bacteriophage PBS2).
   6564..6658    +  terminator     lambda t0 terminator: transcription terminator from phage lambda
   6680..8101    -  CDS            SacB: secreted levansucrase that renders bacterial growth sensitive to sucrose; Bacillus subtilis sacB; negative selection marker
   8102..8362    -  promoter       sacB promoter (fragment): sacR; sacB promoter and control region
   8591..9403    +  CDS            aphA1: KKA1_ECOLX - Also known as nptI. Protein inferred from homology: Swiss-Prot protein existence level 3. Resistance to kanamycin and structurally-related aminoglycosides, including amikacin. From Escherichia coli.
   9573..9681    +  oriT           oriT: incP origin of transfer
   9711..10562   -  CDS            RSF1010 RepC (fragment): replication protein C of the broad-host-range plasmid RSF1010 (Scholz et al., 1989); repC
  10552..11388   -  CDS            repA: REPJ_ECOLX - Experimental evidence at protein level: Swiss-Prot protein existence level 1. This protein is involved in regulating the plasmid copy- number. Increasing the level of this protein results in a higher plasmid copy-number. From Escherichia coli.
  11380..11454   -  ncRNA          Plasmid R1162: Accession: RF00043 - R1162-like plasmid antisense RNA
  11902..14028   -  CDS            mobA: MOBA2_ECOLX - Also known as repB. Experimental evidence at protein level: Swiss-Prot protein existence level 1. Part of the relaxosome complex that is responsible for plasmid transfer during conjugation. Locally unwinds DNA and catalyzes the cleavage of one of the DNA strands at oriT. The cleaved strand is then transferred through the dedicated type IV secretion apparatus. MobA remains covalently linked at the 5' end of the strand, and once in the recipient cell, it probably catalyzes the rejoining of the two ends of the strand, re-forming the circular plasmid DNA. The primase activity of MobA
  14109..14196   -  oriT           RSF1010 oriT: origin of transfer of the broad-host-range plasmid RSF1010 (Scholz et al., 1989)
  14227..14508   +  CDS            mobC: MOBC_ECOLX - Protein predicted: Swiss-Prot protein existence level 4. This protein is essential to promote the specific transfer of the plasmid in the presence of conjugative plasmids. From Escherichia coli.
  14538..14932   +  rep_origin     RSF1010 oriV: replication origin of the broad-host-range plasmid RSF1010; requires the RSF1010 RepA/B/C proteins for replication (Scholz et al., 1989)
  14990..15031   -  terminator     rrnB T1 terminator (fragment): Escherichia coli rrnB; transcription terminator T1 from the E. coli rrnB gene
  15044..15106   +  rep_origin     RSF1010 oriV (fragment): replication origin of the broad-host-range plasmid RSF1010; requires the RSF1010 RepA/B/C proteins for replication (Scholz et al., 1989)
  15164..15250   -  terminator     rrnB T1 terminator: Escherichia coli rrnB; transcription terminator T1 from the E. coli rrnB gene
>Addgene plasmid #155268 | pSEVA2BE-S | addgene full sequence | sequence record 335086 | Addgene NGS Result
TTAATTAATTGACACCATGAATTCTTGACAGCTAGCTCAGTCCTAGGTATAATGCTAGCACCTGCAGGGT
CCGAAGATCGTTTTAGAGCTAGAAATAGCAAGTTAAAATAAGGCTAGTCCGTTATCAACTTGAAAAAGTG
GCACCGAGTCGGTGCTTTTTTTGAGGAGCTCGGTCACCGTTACATATCAAAGGGAAAACTGTCCATACCC
ATGGGGCATGGCGAATTATGACAACTTGACGGCTACATCATTCACTTTTTCTTCACAACCGGCACGGAAC
TCGCTCGGGCTGGCCCCGGTGCATTTTTTAAATACCCGCGAGAAGTAGAGTTGATCGTCAAAACCAACAT
TGCGACCGACGGTGGCGATAGGCATCCGGGTGGTGCTCAAAAGCAGCTTCGCCTGGCTGATACGTTGGTC
CTCGCGCCAGCTTAAGACGCTAATCCCTAACTGCTGGCGGAAAAGATGTGACAGACGCGACGGCGACAAG
CAAACATGCTGTGCGACGCTGGCGATATCAAAATTGCTGTCTGCCAGGTGATCGCTGATGTACTGACAAG
CCTCGCGTACCCGATTATCCATCGGTGGATGGAGCGACTCGTTAATCGCTTCCATGCGCCGCAGTAACAA
TTGCTCAAGCAGATTTATCGCCAGCAGCTCCGAATAGCGCCCTTCCCCTTGCCCGGCGTTAATGATTTGC
CCAAACAGGTCGCTGAAATGCGGCTGGTGCGCTTCATCCGGGCGAAAGAACCCCGTATTGGCAAATATTG
ACGGCCAGTTAAGCCATTCATGCCAGTAGGCGCGCGGACGAAAGTAAACCCACTGGTGATACCATTCGCG
AGCCTCCGGATGACGACCGTAGTGATGAATCTCTCCTGGCGGGAACAGCAAAATATCACCCGGTCGGCAA
ACAAATTCTCGTCCCTGATTTTTCACCACCCCCTGACCGCGAATGGTGAGATTGAGAATATAACCTTTCA
TTCCCAGCGGTCGGTCGATAAAAAAATCGAGATAACCGTTGGCCTCAATCGGCGTTAAACCCGCCACCAG
ATGGGCATTAAACGAGTATCCCGGCAGCAGGGGATCATTTTGCGCTTCAGCCATACTTTTCATACTCCCG
CCATTCAGAGAAGAAACCAATTGTCCATATTGCATCAGACATTGCCGTCACTGCGTCTTTTACTGGCTCT
TCTCGCTAACCAAACCGGTAACCCCGCTTATTAAAAGCATTCTGTAACAAAGCGGGACCAAAGCCATGAC
AAAAACGCGTAACAAAAGTGTCTATAATCACGGCAGAAAAGTCCACATTGATTATTTGCACGGCGTCACA
CTTTGCTATGCCATAGCATTTTTATCCATAAGATTAGCGGATCCTACCTGACGCTTTTTATCGCAACTCT
CTACTGTTTCTCCATCTTAAGGGCGATAGGAGGAATATACCATGAGCAGCGAAACCGGCCCGGTGGCCGT
GGACCCGACCCTGCGTCGCCGCATCGAGCCGCACGAGTTCGAAGTGTTCTTCGACCCGCGCGAGCTGCGC
AAGGAAACCTGCCTGCTGTACGAAATCAACTGGGGCGGCCGCCACAGCATCTGGCGCCACACCAGCCAGA
ACACCAACAAGCACGTGGAGGTGAACTTCATCGAAAAGTTCACCACCGAGCGCTACTTCTGCCCGAACAC
CCGCTGCAGCATCACCTGGTTCCTGAGCTGGAGCCCGTGCGGCGAATGCAGCCGCGCCATCACCGAGTTC
CTGAGCCGCTACCCGCACGTGACCCTGTTCATCTACATCGCCCGCCTGTACCACCACGCCGACCCGCGCA
ACCGCCAGGGCCTGCGCGACCTGATCAGCAGCGGCGTGACCATCCAGATCATGACCGAGCAGGAAAGCGG
CTACTGCTGGCGCAACTTCGTGAACTACAGCCCGAGCAACGAAGCCCACTGGCCGCGCTACCCGCACCTG
TGGGTGCGCCTGTACGTGCTGGAGCTGTACTGCATCATCCTGGGCCTGCCGCCGTGCCTGAACATCCTGC
GTCGCAAGCAGCCGCAGCTGACCTTCTTCACCATCGCCCTGCAGAGCTGCCACTACCAGCGCCTGCCGCC
GCACATCCTGTGGGCCACCGGCCTGAAGAGCGGCAGCGAGACTCCCGGGACCTCAGAGTCCGCCACACCC
GAAAGTGACAAGAAGTACAGCATCGGCCTGGCTATCGGCACCAACAGCGTGGGCTGGGCCGTGATCACCG
ACGAGTACAAGGTGCCGAGCAAGAAGTTCAAGGTGCTGGGCAACACCGACCGCCACAGCATCAAGAAGAA
CCTGATCGGCGCCCTGCTGTTCGACAGCGGCGAGACCGCCGAAGCCACCCGCCTGAAGCGCACCGCCCGC
CGCCGCTACACCCGTCGCAAGAACCGCATCTGCTACCTGCAGGAGATCTTCAGCAACGAAATGGCCAAGG
TGGACGACAGCTTCTTCCACCGCCTGGAGGAAAGCTTCCTGGTGGAGGAAGACAAGAAGCACGAGCGCCA
CCCGATCTTCGGCAACATCGTGGACGAGGTGGCCTACCACGAAAAGTACCCGACCATCTACCACCTGCGC
AAGAAGCTGGTCGACAGCACCGACAAGGCCGACCTGCGCCTGATCTACCTGGCCCTGGCCCACATGATCA
AGTTCCGCGGCCACTTCCTGATCGAAGGCGACCTGAACCCGGACAACAGCGACGTGGACAAGCTGTTCAT
CCAGCTGGTGCAGACCTACAACCAGCTGTTCGAGGAAAACCCGATCAACGCCAGCGGCGTGGACGCCAAG
GCCATCCTGAGCGCCCGCCTGAGCAAGAGCCGCCGCCTGGAGAACCTGATCGCCCAGCTGCCGGGCGAAA
AGAAGAACGGCCTGTTCGGCAACCTGATCGCCCTGAGCCTGGGCCTGACCCCGAACTTCAAGAGCAACTT
CGACCTGGCCGAGGACGCCAAGCTGCAGCTGAGCAAGGACACCTACGACGACGACCTGGACAACCTGCTG
GCCCAGATCGGCGACCAGTACGCCGACCTGTTCCTGGCCGCCAAGAACCTGAGCGACGCCATCCTGCTGA
GCGACATCCTGCGCGTGAACACCGAGATCACCAAGGCCCCGCTGAGCGCCAGCATGATCAAGCGCTACGA
CGAACACCACCAGGACCTGACCCTGCTGAAGGCCCTGGTGCGCCAGCAGCTGCCGGAGAAGTACAAGGAA
ATCTTCTTCGACCAGAGCAAGAACGGCTACGCCGGCTACATCGACGGTGGCGCCAGCCAGGAAGAGTTCT
ACAAGTTCATCAAGCCGATCCTGGAGAAGATGGACGGCACCGAGGAACTGCTGGTGAAGCTGAACCGCGA
AGACCTGCTGCGCAAGCAGCGCACCTTCGACAACGGCAGCATCCCGCACCAGATCCACCTGGGCGAGCTG
CACGCCATCCTGCGTCGCCAGGAAGACTTCTACCCGTTCCTGAAGGACAACCGCGAGAAGATCGAAAAGA
TCCTGACCTTCCGCATCCCGTACTACGTGGGCCCGCTGGCCCGCGGCAACAGCCGCTTCGCCTGGATGAC
CCGCAAGAGCGAGGAAACCATCACCCCGTGGAACTTCGAGGAAGTGGTGGACAAGGGCGCCAGCGCCCAG
AGCTTCATCGAGCGCATGACCAACTTCGACAAGAACCTGCCGAACGAAAAGGTGCTGCCGAAGCACAGCC
TGCTGTACGAGTACTTCACCGTGTACAACGAACTGACCAAGGTGAAGTACGTGACCGAGGGCATGCGCAA
GCCGGCCTTCCTGAGCGGCGAACAGAAGAAGGCCATCGTGGACCTGCTGTTCAAGACCAACCGCAAGGTG
ACCGTGAAGCAGCTGAAGGAAGACTACTTCAAGAAGATCGAATGCTTCGACAGCGTGGAGATCAGCGGCG
TGGAAGACCGCTTCAACGCCAGCCTGGGCACCTACCACGACCTGCTGAAGATCATCAAGGACAAGGACTT
CCTGGACAACGAGGAAAACGAGGACATCCTGGAAGACATCGTGCTGACCCTGACCCTGTTCGAGGACCGC
GAAATGATCGAGGAACGCCTGAAGACCTACGCCCACCTGTTCGACGACAAGGTGATGAAGCAGCTGAAGC
GCCGCCGCTACACCGGCTGGGGCCGCCTGAGCCGCAAGCTGATCAACGGCATCCGCGACAAGCAGAGCGG
CAAGACCATCCTGGACTTCCTGAAGAGCGACGGCTTCGCCAACCGCAACTTCATGCAGCTGATCCACGAC
GACAGCCTGACCTTCAAGGAAGACATCCAGAAGGCCCAAGTGAGCGGCCAGGGCGACAGCCTGCACGAAC
ACATCGCCAACCTGGCCGGCAGCCCGGCCATCAAGAAGGGCATCCTGCAGACCGTGAAGGTGGTGGACGA
GCTGGTGAAGGTGATGGGCCGCCACAAGCCGGAAAACATCGTGATCGAGATGGCCCGCGAAAACCAGACC
ACCCAGAAGGGCCAGAAGAACAGCCGCGAGCGCATGAAGCGCATCGAGGAAGGCATCAAGGAACTGGGCA
GCCAGATCCTGAAGGAGCACCCGGTGGAAAACACCCAGCTGCAGAACGAGAAGCTGTACCTGTACTACCT
GCAGAACGGCCGCGACATGTACGTGGACCAGGAACTGGACATCAACCGCCTGAGCGACTACGACGTGGAC
CACATCGTGCCGCAGAGCTTCCTGGCCGACGACAGCATCGACAACAAGGTGCTGACCCGCAGCGACAAGA
ACCGCGGCAAGAGCGACAACGTGCCGAGCGAGGAAGTGGTGAAGAAGATGAAGAACTACTGGCGCCAGCT
GCTGAACGCCAAGCTGATCACCCAGCGCAAGTTCGACAACCTGACCAAGGCCGAGCGCGGCGGCCTGAGC
GAACTGGACAAGGCCGGCTTCATCAAGCGCCAGCTGGTCGAGACCCGCCAGATCACCAAGCACGTGGCCC
AGATCCTGGACAGCCGCATGAACACCAAGTACGACGAGAACGACAAGCTGATCCGCGAAGTGAAGGTGAT
CACCCTGAAGAGCAAGCTGGTCAGCGACTTCCGCAAGGACTTCCAGTTCTACAAGGTGCGCGAAATCAAC
AACTACCACCACGCCCACGACGCCTACCTGAACGCCGTGGTGGGCACCGCCCTGATCAAGAAGTACCCGG
CCCTGGAGAGCGAATTCGTGTACGGCGACTACAAGGTGTACGACGTGCGCAAGATGATCGCCAAGAGCGA
GCAGGAAATCGGCAAGGCCACCGCCAAGTACTTCTTCTACAGCAACATCATGAACTTCTTCAAGACCGAG
ATCACCCTGGCCAACGGCGAAATCCGCAAGGCCCCGCTGATCGAGACCAACGGCGAGACCGGCGAAATCG
TGTGGGACAAGGGCCGCGACTTCGCCACCGTGCGCAAGGTGCTGAGCATGCCGCAGGTGAACATCGTGAA
GAAGACCGAGGTGCAGACCGGCGGCTTCAGCAAGGAAAGCATCCTGCCGAAGCGCAACAGCGACAAGCTG
ATCGCCCGCAAGAAGGACTGGGACCCGAAGAAGTACGGCGGCTTCGACAGCCCGACCGTGGCCTACAGCG
TGCTGGTCGTGGCCAAGGTGGAGAAGGGCAAGAGCAAGAAGCTGAAGAGCGTGAAGGAACTGCTGGGCAT
CACCATCATGGAGCGCAGCAGCTTCGAAAAGAACCCGATCGACTTCCTGGAGGCCAAGGGCTACAAGGAA
GTGAAGAAGGACCTGATCATCAAGCTGCCGAAGTACAGCCTGTTCGAGCTGGAAAACGGCCGCAAGCGCA
TGCTGGCCAGCGCCGGCGAGCTGCAGAAGGGCAACGAACTGGCCCTGCCGAGCAAGTACGTGAACTTCCT
GTACCTGGCCTCGCACTACGAGAAGCTGAAGGGCAGCCCGGAGGACAACGAACAGAAGCAGCTGTTCGTG
GAGCAGCACAAGCACTACCTGGACGAGATCATCGAACAGATCAGCGAATTCAGCAAGCGCGTGATCCTGG
CCGACGCCAACCTGGACAAGGTGCTGAGCGCCTACAACAAGCACCGCGACAAGCCGATCCGCGAGCAGGC
CGAAAACATCATCCACCTGTTCACCCTGACCAACCTGGGCGCCCCGGCCGCCTTCAAGTACTTCGACACC
ACCATCGACCGCAAGCGCTACACCAGCACCAAGGAAGTGCTGGACGCCACCCTGATCCACCAGAGCATCA
CCGGCCTGTACGAAACCCGCATCGACCTGAGCCAGCTGGGCGGCGACTCTGGTGGTTCTACTAATCTGTC
AGATATTATTGAAAAGGAAACCGGTAAGCAACTGGTTATCCAGGAATCCATCCTCATGCTCCCAGAGGAG
GTGGAAGAAGTCATTGGGAACAAGCCGGAAAGCGATATACTCGTGCACACCGCCTACGACGAGAGCACCG
ACGAGAATGTCATGCTTCTGACTAGCGACGCCCCTGAATACAAGCCTTGGGCTCTGGTCATACAGGATAG
CAACGGTGAGAACAAGATTAAGATGCTCTCTGGTGGTTCTTGAACTAGTCTTGGACTCCTGTTGATAGAT
CCAGTAATGACCTCAGAACTCCATCTGGATTTGTTCAGAACGCTCGGTTGCCGCCGGGCGTTTTTTATTG
GTGAGAATCCAGCATTTTCTTTTGCGTTTTTATTTGTTAACTGTTAATTGTCCTTGTTCAAGGATGCTGT
CTTTGACAACAGATGTTTTCTTGCCTTTGATGTTCAGCAGGAAGCTTGGCGCAAACGTTGATTGTTTGTC
TGCGTAGAATCCTCTGTTTGTCATATAGCTTGTAATCACGACATTGTTTCCTTTCGCTTGAGGTACAGCG
AAGTGTGAGTAAGTAAAGGTTACATCGTTAGGATCAAGATCCATTTTTAACACAAGGCCAGTTTTGTTCA
GCGGCTTGTATGGGCCAGTTAAAGAATTAGAAACATAACCAAGCATGTAAATATCGTTAGACGTAATGCC
GTCAATCGTCATTTTTGATCCGCGGGAGTCAGTGAACAGGTACCATTTGCCGTTCATTTTAAAGACGTTC
GCGCGTTCAATTTCATCTGTTACTGTGTTAGATGCAATCAGCGGTTTCATCACTTTTTTCAGTGTGTAAT
CATCGTTTAGCTCAATCATACCGAGAGCGCCGTTTGCTAACTCAGCCGTGCGTTTTTTATCGCTTTGCAG
AAGTTTTTGACTTTCTTGACGGAAGAATGATGTGCTTTTGCCATAGTATGCTTTGTTAAATAAAGATTCT
TCGCCTTGGTAGCCATCTTCAGTTCCAGTGTTTGCTTCAAATACTAAGTATTTGTGGCCTTTATCTTCTA
CGTAGTGAGGATCTCTCAGCGTATGGTTGTCGCCTGAGCTGTAGTTGCCTTCATCGATGAACTGCTGTAC
ATTTTGATACGTTTTTCCGTCACCGTCAAAGATTGATTTATAATCCTCTACACCGTTGATGTTCAAAGAG
CTGTCTGATGCTGATACGTTAACTTGTGCAGTTGTCAGTGTTTGTTTGCCGTAATGTTTACCGGAGAAAT
CAGTGTAGAATAAACGGATTTTTCCGTCAGATGTAAATGTGGCTGAACCTGACCATTCTTGTGTTTGGTC
TTTTAGGATAGAATCATTTGCATCGAATTTGTCGCTGTCTTTAAAGACGCGGCCAGCGTTTTTCCAGCTG
TCAATAGAAGTTTCGCCGACTTTTTGATAGAACATGTAAATCGATGTGTCATCCGCATTTTTAGGATCTC
CGGCTAATGCAAAGACGATGTGGTAGCCGTGATAGTTTGCGACAGTGCCGTCAGCGTTTTGTAATGGCCA
GCTGTCCCAAACGTCCAGGCCTTTTGCAGAAGAGATATTTTTAATTGTGGACGAATCGAATTCAGGAACT
TGATATTTTTCATTTTTTTGCTGTTCAGGGATTTGCAGCATATCATGGCGTGTAATATGGGAAATGCCGT
ATGTTTCCTTATATGGCTTTTGGTTCGTTTCTTTCGCAAACGCTTGAGTTGCGCCTCCTGCCAGCAGTGC
GGTAGTAAAGGTTAATACTGTTGCTTGTTTTGCAAACTTTTTGATGTTCATCGTTCATGTCTCCTTTTTT
ATGTACTGTGTTAGCGGTCTGCTTCTTCCAGCCCTCCTGTTTGAAGATGGCAAGTTAGTTACGCACAATA
AAAAAAGACCTAAAATATGTAAGGGGTGACGCCAAAGTATACACTTTGCCCTTTACACATTTTAGGTCTT
GCCTGCTTTATCAGTAACAAACCCGCGCGATTTACTTTTCGACCTCATTCTATTAGACTCTCGTTTGGAT
TGCAACTGGTCTATTTTCCTCTTTTGTTTGATGGGTCCCCAATAATTACGATTTAAATTTGTGTCTCAAA
ATCTCTGATGTTACATTGCACAAGATAAAAATATATCATCATGAACAATAAAACTGTCTGCTTACATAAA
CAGTAATNACRAKKKRAATTWGTGTCTCAAAATCTCTGATGTTACATTGCACAAGATAAAAATATATCAT
CATGAACAATAAAACTGTCTGCTTACATAAACAGTAATACAAGGGGTGTTATGAGCCATATTCAGCGTGA
AACGAGCTGTAGCCGTCCGCGTCTGAACAGCAACATGGATGCGGATCTGTATGGCTATAAATGGGCGCGT
GATAACGTGGGTCAGAGCGGCGCGACCATTTATCGTCTGTATGGCAAACCGGATGCGCCGGAACTGTTTC
TGAAACATGGCAAAGGCAGCGTGGCGAACGATGTGACCGATGAAATGGTGCGTCTGAACTGGCTGACCGA
ATTTATGCCGCTGCCGACCATTAAACATTTTATTCGCACCCCGGATGATGCGTGGCTGCTGACCACCGCG
ATTCCGGGCAAAACCGCGTTTCAGGTGCTGGAAGAATATCCGGATAGCGGCGAAAACATTGTGGATGCGC
TGGCCGTGTTTCTGCGTCGTCTGCATAGCATTCCGGTGTGCAACTGCCCGTTTAACAGCGATCGTGTGTT
TCGTCTGGCCCAGGCGCAGAGCCGTATGAACAACGGCCTGGTGGATGCGAGCGATTTTGATGATGAACGT
AACGGCTGGCCGGTGGAACAGGTGTGGAAAGAAATGCATAAACTGCTGCCGTTTAGCCCGGATAGCGTGG
TGACCCACGGCGATTTTAGCCTGGATAACCTGATTTTCGATGAAGGCAAACTGATTGGCTGCATTGATGT
GGGCCGTGTGGGCATTGCGGATCGTTATCAGGATCTGGCCATTCTGTGGAACTGCCTGGGCGAATTTAGC
CCGAGCCTGCAAAAACGTCTGTTTCAGAAATATGGCATTGATAATCCGGATATGAACAAACTGCAATTTC
ATCTGATGCTGGATGAATTTTTCTAATAATTAATTGGACCGCGGTCCGCGCGTTGTCCTTTTCCGCTGCA
TAACCCTGCTTCGGGGTCATTATAGCGATTTTTTCGGTATATCCATCCTTTTTCGCACGATATACAGGAT
TTTGCCAAAGGGTTCGTGTAGACTTTCCTTGGTGTATCCAACGGCGTCAGCCGGGCAGGATAGGTGAAGT
AGGCCCACCCGCGAGCGGGTGTTCCTTCTTCACTGTCCCTTATTCGCACCTGGCGGTGCTCAACGGGAAT
CCTGCTCTGCGAGGCTGGCCGTAGGCCGGCCGATAATCTCATGGCCGGCCTCAGCCTGCCGCCTTGGGCC
GGGTGATGTCGTACTTGCCCGCCGCGAACTCGGTTACCGTCCAGCCCAGCGCGACCAGCTCCGGCAACGC
CTCGCGCACCCGCTGGCGGCGCTTGCGCATGGTCGAACCACTGGCCTCTGACGGCCAGACATAGCCGCAC
AAGGTATCTATGGAAGCCTTGCCGGTTTTGCCGGGGTCGATCCAGCCACACAGCCGCTGGTGCAGCAGGC
GGGCGGTTTCGCTGTCCAGCGCCCGCACCTCGTCCATGCTGATGCGCACATGCTGGCCGCCACCCATGAC
GGCCTGCGCGATCAAGGGGTTCAGGGCCACGTACAGGCGCCCGTCCGCCTCGTCGCTGGCGTACTCCGAC
AGCAGCCGAAACCCCTGCCGCTTGCGGCCATTCTGGGCGATGATGGATACCTTCCAAAGGCGCTCGATGC
AGTCCTGTATGTGCTTGAGCGCCCCACCACTATCGACCTCTGCCCCGATTTCCTTTGCCAGCGCCCGATA
GCTACCTTTGACCACCATGGCATCAGCGGTGACGGCCTCCCACTTGGGTTCCAGGAACAGCCGGAGCTGC
CGTCCGCCTTCGGTCTTGGGTTCCGGGCCAAGCACTAGGCCATTAGGCCCAGCCATGGCCACCAGCCCTT
GCAGGATGCGCAGATCATCAGCGCCCAGCGGCTCCGGGCCGCTGAACTCGATCCGCTTGCCGTCGCCGTA
GTCATACGTCACGTCCAGCTTGCTGCGCTTGCGCTCGCCCCGCTTGAGGGCACGGAACAGGCCGGGGGCC
AGACAGTGCGCCGGGTCGTGCCGGACGTGGCTGAGGCTGTGCTTGTTCTTAGGCTTCACCACGGGGCACC
CCCTTGCTCTTGCGCTGCCTCTCCAGCACGGCGGGCTTGAGCACCCCGCCGTCATGCCGCCTGAACCACC
GATCAGCGAACGGTGCGCCATAGTTGGCCTTGCTCACACCGAAGCGGACGAAGAACCGGCGCTGGTCGTC
GTCCACACCCCATTCCTCGGCCTCGGCGCTGGTCATGCTCGACAGGTAGGACTGCCAGCGGATGTTATCG
ACCAGTACCGAGCTGCCCCGGCTGGCCTGCTGCTGGTCGCCTGCGCCCATCATGGCCGCGCCCTTGCTGG
CATGGTGCAGGAACACGATAGAGCACCCGGTATCGGCGGCGATGGCCTCCATGCGACCGATGACCTGGGC
CATGGGGCCGCTGGCGTTTTCTTCCTCGATGTGGAACCGGCGCAGCGTGTCCAGCACCATCAGGCGGCGG
CCCTCGGCGGCGCGCTTGAGGCCGTCGAACCACTCCGGGGCCATGATGTTGGGCAGGCTGCCGATCAGCG
GCTGGATCAGCAGGCCGTCAGCCACGGCTTGCCGTTCCTCGGCGCTGAGGTGCGCCCCAAGGGCGTGCAG
GCGGTGATGAATGGCGGTGGGCGGGTCTTCGGCGGGCAGGTAGATCACCGGGCCGGTGGGCAGTTCGCCA
ACCTCCAGCAGATCCGGCCCGCCTGCAATCTGTGCGGCCAGTTGCAGGGCCAGCATGGATTTACCGGCAC
CACCGGGCGACACCAGCGCCCCGACCGTACCGGCCACCATGTTGGGCAAAACGTAGTCCAGCGGTGGCGG
CGCTGCTGCGAACGCCTCCAGAATATTGATAGGCTTATGGGTAGCCATTGATTGCCTCCTTTGCAGGCAG
TTGGTGGTTAGGCGCTGGCGGGGTCACTACCCCCGCCCTGCGCCGCTCTGAGTTCTTCCAGGCACTCGCG
CAGCGCCTCGTATTCGTCGTCGGTCAGCCAGAACTTGCGCTGACGCATCCCTTTGGCCTTCATGCGCTCG
GCATATCGCGCTTGGCGTACAGCGTCAGGGCTGGCCAGCAGGTCGCCGGTCTGCTTGTCCTTTTGGTCTT
TCATATCAGTCACCGAGAAACTTGCCGGGGCCGAAAGGCTTGTCTTCGCGGAACAAGGACAAGGTGCAGC
CGTCAAGGTTAAGGCTGGCCATATCAGCGACTGAAAAGCGGCCAGCCTCGGCCTTGTTTGACGTATAACC
AAAGCCACCGGGCAACCAATAGCCCTTGTCACTTTTGATCAGGTAGACCGACCCTGAAGCGCTTTTTTCG
TATTCCATAAAACCCCCTTCTGTGCGTGAGTACTCATAGTATAACAGGCGTGAGTACCAACGCAAGCACT
ACATGCTGAAATCTGGCCCGCCCCTGTCCATGCCTCGCTGGCGGGGTGCCGGTGCCCGTGCCAGCTCGGC
CCGCGCAAGCTGGACGCTGGGCAGACCCATGACCTTCCTGACGGTGCGCTCGATGTAATCCGCTTCGTGG
CCGGGCTTGCGCTCTGCCAGCGCTGGGCTGGCCTCGGCCATGGCCTTGCCGATTTCCTCGGCACTGCGGC
CCCGGCTGGCCAGCTTCTGCGCGGCGATAAAGTCGCACTTGCTGAGGTCATCACCGAAGCGCTTGACCAG
CCCGGCCATCTCGCTGCGGTACTCGTCCAGCGCCGTGCGCCGGTGGCGGCTAAGCTGCCGCTCGGGCAGT
TCGAGGCTGGCCAGCCTGCGGGCCTTCTCCTGCTGCCGCTGGGCCTGCTCGATCTGCTGGCCAGCCTGCT
GCACCAGCGCCGGGCCAGCGGTGGCGGTCTTGCCCTTGGATTCACGCAGCAGCACCCACGGCTGATAACC
GGCGCGGGTGGTGTGCTTGTCCTTGCGGTTGGTGAAGCCCGCCAAGCGGCCATAGTGGCGGCTGTCGGCG
CTGGCCGGGTCGGCGTCGTACTCGCTGGCCAGCGTCCGGGCAATCTGCCCCCGAAGTTCACCGCCTGCGG
CGTCGGCCACCTTGACCCATGCCTGATAGTTCTTCGGGCTGGTTTCCACTACCAGGGCAGGCTCCCGGCC
CTCGGCTTTCATGTCATCCAGGTCAAACTCGCTGAGGTCGTCCACCAGCACCAGACCATGCCGCTCCTGC
TCGGCGGGCCTGATATACACGTCATTGCCCTGGGCATTCATCCGCTTGAGCCATGGCGTGTTCTGGAGCA
CTTCGGCGGCTGACCATTCCCGGTTCATCATCTGGCCGGTGGTGGCGTCCCTGACGCCGATATCGAAGCG
CTCACAGCCCATGGCCTTGAGCTGTCGGCCTATGGCCTGCAAAGTCCTGTCGTTCTTCATCGGGCCACCA
AGCGCAGCCAGATCGAGCCGTCCTCGGTTGTCAGTGGCGTCAGGTCGAGCAAGAGCAACGATGCGATCAG
CAGCACCACCGTAGGCATCATGGAAGCCAGCATCACGGTTAGCCATAGCTTCCAGTGCCACCCCCGCGAC
GCGCTCCGGGCGCTCTGCGCGGCGCTGCTCACCTCGGCGGCTACCTCCCGCAACTCTTTGGCCAGCTCCA
CCCATGCCGCCCCTGTCTGGCGCTGGGCTTTCAGCCACTCCGCCGCCTGCGCCTCGCTGGCCTGCTGGGT
CTGGCTCATGACCTGCCGGGCTTCGTCGGCCAGTGTCGCCATGCTCTGGGCCAGCGGTTCGATCTGCTCC
GCTAACTCGTTGATGCCTCTGGATTTCTTCACTCTGTCGATTGCGTTCATGGTCTATTGCCTCCCGGTAT
TCCTGTAAGTCGATGATCTGGGCGTTGGCGGTGTCGATGTTCAGGGCCACGTCTGCCCGGTCGGTGCGGA
TGCCCCGGCCTTCCATCTCCACCACGTTCGGCCCCAGGTGAACACCGGGCAGGCGCTCGATGCCCTGCGC
CTCAAGTGTTCTGTGGTCAATGCGGGCGTCGTGGCCAGCCCGCTCTAATGCCCGGTTGGCATGGTCGGCC
CATGCCTCGCGGGTCTGCTCAAGCCATGCCTTGGGCTTGAGCGCTTCGGTCTTCTGTGCCCCGCCCTTCT
CCGGGGTCTTGCCGTTGTACCGCTTGAACCACTGAGCGGCGGGCCGCTCGATGCCGTCATTGATCCGCTC
GGAGATCATCAGGTGGCAGTGCGGGTTCTCGCCGCCACCGGCATGGATGGCCAGCGTATACGGCAGGCGC
TCGGCACCGGTCAGGTGCTGGGCGAACTCGGACGCCAGCGCCTTCTGCTGGTCGAGGGTCAGCTCGACCG
GCAGGGCAAATTCGACCTCCTTGAACAGCCGCCCATTGGCGCGTTCATACAGGTCGGCAGCATCCCAGTA
GTCGGCGGGCCGCTCGACGAACTCCGGCATGTGCCCGGATTCGGCGTGCAAGACTTCATCCATGTCGCGG
GCATACTTGCCTTCGCGCTGGATGTAGTCGGCCTTGGCCCTGGCCGATTGGCCGCCCGACCTGCTGCCGG
TTTTCGCCGTAAGGTGATAAATCGCCATGCTGCCTCGCTGTTGCTTTTGCTTTTCGGCTCCATGCAATGG
CCCTCGGAGAGCGCACCGCCCGAAGGGTGGCCGTTAGGCCAGTTTCTCGAAGAGAAACCGGTAAGTGCGC
CCTCCCCTACAAAGTAGGGTCGGGATTGCCGCCGCTGTGCCTCCATGATAGCCTACGAGACAGCACATTA
ACAATGGGGTGTCAAGATGGTTAAGGGGAGCAACAAGGCGGCGGATCGGCTGGCCAAGCTCGAAGAACAA
CGAGCGCGAATCAATGCCGAAATTCAGCGGGTGCGGGCAAGGGAACAGCAGCAAGAGCGCAAGAACGAAA
CAAGGCGCAAGGTGCTGGTGGGGGCCATGATTTTGGCCAAGGTGAACAGCAGCGAGTGGCCGGAGGATCG
GCTCATGGCGGCAATGGATGCGTACCTTGAACGCGACCACGACCGCGCCTTGTTCGGTCTGCCGCCACGC
CAGAAGGATGAGCCGGGCTGAATGATCGACCGAGACAGGCCCTGCGGGGCTGCACACGCGCCCCCACCCT
TCGGGTAGGGGGAAAGGCCGCTAAAGCGGCTAAAAGCGCTCCAGCGTATTTCTGCGGGGTTTGGTGTGGG
GTTTAGCGGGCTTTGCCCGCCTTTCCCCCTGCCGCGCAGCGGTGGGGCGGTGTGTAGCCTAGCGCAGCGA
ATAGACCAGCTATCCGGCCTCTGGCCGGGCATATTGGGCAAGGGCAGCAGCGCCCCACAAGGGCGCTGAT
AACCGCGCCTAGTGGATTATTCTTAGATAATCATGGATGGATTTTTCCAACACCCCGCCAGCCCCCGCCC
CTGCTGGGTTTGCAGGTTTGGGGGCGTGACAGTTATTGCAGGGGTTCGTGACAGTTATTGCAGGGGGGCG
TGACAGTTATTGCAGGGGTTCGTGACAGTTAGCACCAGCGGCGCCTGAGAGGGGCGCGCCCAGCTGTCTA
GGGCGGCGGATTTGTCCTACTCAGGAGAGCGTTCACCGACAAACAACAGATWARRSGRMRKGMCAGTTAT
TGCAGGGGTTCGTGACAGTTATTGCAGGGGGGCGTGACAGTTATTGCAGGGGTTCGTGACAGTTAGCACC
AGCGGCGCCTGAGAGGGGCGCGCCCAGCTGTCTAGGGCGGCGGATTTGTCCTACTCAGGAGAGCGTTCAC
CGACAAACAACAGATAAAACGAAAGGCCCAGTCTTTCGACTGAGCCTTTCGTTTTATTTGATGCCT
