Features (pLannotate 1.2.2; 23 found; start..end, strand, type, name):
     25..59      +  promoter       J23119 promoter: bacterial promoter (Registry of Standard Biological Parts BBa J23119)
     80..155     +  misc_RNA       gRNA scaffold: guide RNA scaffold for the Streptococcus pyogenes CRISPR/Cas9 system
    229..1104    -  CDS            araC: ARAC_ECOLI - Experimental evidence at protein level: Swiss-Prot protein existence level 1. Transcription factor that regulates the expression of several genes involved in the transport and metabolism of L-arabinose (PubMed:4362626, PubMed:328165, PubMed:6251457, PubMed:2962192, PubMed:6319708, PubMed:2231717, PubMed:1447222). Functions both as a positive and a negative regulator (PubMed:328165, PubMed:6251457). In the presence of arabinose, activates the expression of the araBAD, araE, araFGH and araJ promoters (PubMed:4362626, PubMed:328165, PubMed:6251457, PubMed:2962192, PubMed:6319708, Pub
   1131..1415    +  promoter       araBAD promoter: araBAD; promoter of the L-arabinose operon of E. coli; the araC regulatory gene is transcribed in the opposite direction (Guzman et al., 1995)
   1442..2128    +  CDS            Apobec1: ABEC1_RAT - Experimental evidence at protein level: Swiss-Prot protein existence level 1. Catalytic component of the apolipoprotein B mRNA editing enzyme complex which is responsible for the postranscriptional editing of a CAA codon for Gln to a UAA codon for stop in the APOB mRNA. May also play a role in the epigenetic regulation of gene expression by participating in DNA demethylation. From Rattus norvegicus (Rat).
   2129..2176    +  CDS            ABE(7.10) (fragment): adenine base editor comprising wild-type E. coli TadA fused to the evolved TadA*(7.10) mutant (Gaudelli et al., 2017)
   2177..6277    +  CDS            cas9: CAS9_STRP1 - Also known as csn1 From Streptococcus pyogenes serotype M1.
   6290..6538    +  CDS            UGI: UNGI_BPPB2 - Experimental evidence at protein level: Swiss-Prot protein existence level 1. This protein binds specifically and reversibly to the host uracil-DNA glycosylase, preventing removal of uracil residues from PBS2 DNA by the host uracil-excision repair system. From Bacillus phage PBS2 (Bacteriophage PBS2).
   6564..6658    +  terminator     lambda t0 terminator: transcription terminator from phage lambda
   6680..8100    -  CDS            SacB: secreted levansucrase that renders bacterial growth sensitive to sucrose; Bacillus subtilis sacB; negative selection marker
   8101..8361    -  promoter       sacB promoter (fragment): sacR; sacB promoter and control region
   8589..9401    +  CDS            aphA1: KKA1_ECOLX - Also known as nptI. Protein inferred from homology: Swiss-Prot protein existence level 3. Resistance to kanamycin and structurally-related aminoglycosides, including amikacin. From Escherichia coli.
   9571..9679    +  oriT           oriT: incP origin of transfer
   9709..10560   -  CDS            RSF1010 RepC (fragment): replication protein C of the broad-host-range plasmid RSF1010 (Scholz et al., 1989); repC
  10550..11386   -  CDS            repA: REPJ_ECOLX - Experimental evidence at protein level: Swiss-Prot protein existence level 1. This protein is involved in regulating the plasmid copy- number. Increasing the level of this protein results in a higher plasmid copy-number. From Escherichia coli.
  11378..11452   -  ncRNA          Plasmid R1162: Accession: RF00043 - R1162-like plasmid antisense RNA
  11900..14026   -  CDS            mobA: MOBA2_ECOLX - Also known as repB. Experimental evidence at protein level: Swiss-Prot protein existence level 1. Part of the relaxosome complex that is responsible for plasmid transfer during conjugation. Locally unwinds DNA and catalyzes the cleavage of one of the DNA strands at oriT. The cleaved strand is then transferred through the dedicated type IV secretion apparatus. MobA remains covalently linked at the 5' end of the strand, and once in the recipient cell, it probably catalyzes the rejoining of the two ends of the strand, re-forming the circular plasmid DNA. The primase activity of MobA
  14107..14194   -  oriT           RSF1010 oriT: origin of transfer of the broad-host-range plasmid RSF1010 (Scholz et al., 1989)
  14225..14506   +  CDS            mobC: MOBC_ECOLX - Protein predicted: Swiss-Prot protein existence level 4. This protein is essential to promote the specific transfer of the plasmid in the presence of conjugative plasmids. From Escherichia coli.
  14536..14930   +  rep_origin     RSF1010 oriV: replication origin of the broad-host-range plasmid RSF1010; requires the RSF1010 RepA/B/C proteins for replication (Scholz et al., 1989)
  14988..15035   -  terminator     rrnB T1 terminator (fragment): Escherichia coli rrnB; transcription terminator T1 from the E. coli rrnB gene
  15044..15104   +  rep_origin     RSF1010 oriV (fragment): replication origin of the broad-host-range plasmid RSF1010; requires the RSF1010 RepA/B/C proteins for replication (Scholz et al., 1989)
  15162..15248   -  terminator     rrnB T1 terminator: Escherichia coli rrnB; transcription terminator T1 from the E. coli rrnB gene
>Addgene plasmid #155268 | pSEVA2BE-S | addgene full sequence | sequence record 346261 | Addgene Partial NGS Result
TTAATTAATTGACACCATGAATTCTTGACAGCTAGCTCAGTCCTAGGTATAATGCTAGCACCTGCAGGGT
CCGAAGATCGTTTTAGAGCTAGAAATAGCAAGTTAAAATAAGGCTAGTCCGTTATCAACTTGAAAAAGTG
GCACCGAGTCGGTGCTTTTTTTGAGGAGCTCGGTCACCGTTACATATCAAAGGGAAAACTGTCCATACCC
ATGGGGCATGGCGAATTATGACAACTTGACGGCTACATCATTCACTTTTTCTTCACAACCGGCACGGAAC
TCGCTCGGGCTGGCCCCGGTGCATTTTTTAAATACCCGCGAGAAGTAGAGTTGATCGTCAAAACCAACAT
TGCGACCGACGGTGGCGATAGGCATCCGGGTGGTGCTCAAAAGCAGCTTCGCCTGGCTGATACGTTGGTC
CTCGCGCCAGCTTAAGACGCTAATCCCTAACTGCTGGCGGAAAAGATGTGACAGACGCGACGGCGACAAG
CAAACATGCTGTGCGACGCTGGCGATATCAAAATTGCTGTCTGCCAGGTGATCGCTGATGTACTGACAAG
CCTCGCGTACCCGATTATCCATCGGTGGATGGAGCGACTCGTTAATCGCTTCCATGCGCCGCAGTAACAA
TTGCTCAAGCAGATTTATCGCCAGCAGCTCCGAATAGCGCCCTTCCCCTTGCCCGGCGTTAATGATTTGC
CCAAACAGGTCGCTGAAATGCGGCTGGTGCGCTTCATCCGGGCGAAAGAACCCCGTATTGGCAAATATTG
ACGGCCAGTTAAGCCATTCATGCCAGTAGGCGCGCGGACGAAAGTAAACCCACTGGTGATACCATTCGCG
AGCCTCCGGATGACGACCGTAGTGATGAATCTCTCCTGGCGGGAACAGCAAAATATCACCCGGTCGGCAA
ACAAATTCTCGTCCCTGATTTTTCACCACCCCCTGACCGCGAATGGTGAGATTGAGAATATAACCTTTCA
TTCCCAGCGGTCGGTCGATAAAAAAATCGAGATAACCGTTGGCCTCAATCGGCGTTAAACCCGCCACCAG
ATGGGCATTAAACGAGTATCCCGGCAGCAGGGGATCATTTTGCGCTTCAGCCATACTTTTCATACTCCCG
CCATTCAGAGAAGAAACCAATTGTCCATATTGCATCAGACATTGCCGTCACTGCGTCTTTTACTGGCTCT
TCTCGCTAACCAAACCGGTAACCCCGCTTATTAAAAGCATTCTGTAACAAAGCGGGACCAAAGCCATGAC
AAAAACGCGTAACAAAAGTGTCTATAATCACGGCAGAAAAGTCCACATTGATTATTTGCACGGCGTCACA
CTTTGCTATGCCATAGCATTTTTATCCATAAGATTAGCGGATCCTACCTGACGCTTTTTATCGCAACTCT
CTACTGTTTCTCCATCTTAAGGGCGATAGGAGGAATATACCATGAGCAGCGAAACCGGCCCGGTGGCCGT
GGACCCGACCCTGCGTCGCCGCATCGAGCCGCACGAGTTCGAAGTGTTCTTCGACCCGCGCGAGCTGCGC
AAGGAAACCTGCCTGCTGTACGAAATCAACTGGGGCGGCCGCCACAGCATCTGGCGCCACACCAGCCAGA
ACACCAACAAGCACGTGGAGGTGAACTTCATCGAAAAGTTCACCACCGAGCGCTACTTCTGCCCGAACAC
CCGCTGCAGCATCACCTGGTTCCTGAGCTGGAGCCCGTGCGGCGAATGCAGCCGCGCCATCACCGAGTTC
CTGAGCCGCTACCCGCACGTGACCCTGTTCATCTACATCGCCCGCCTGTACCACCACGCCGACCCGCGCA
ACCGCCAGGGCCTGCGCGACCTGATCAGCAGCGGCGTGACCATCCAGATCATGACCGAGCAGGAAAGCGG
CTACTGCTGGCGCAACTTCGTGAACTACAGCCCGAGCAACGAAGCCCACTGGCCGCGCTACCCGCACCTG
TGGGTGCGCCTGTACGTGCTGGAGCTGTACTGCATCATCCTGGGCCTGCCGCCGTGCCTGAACATCCTGC
GTCGCAAGCAGCCGCAGCTGACCTTCTTCACCATCGCCCTGCAGAGCTGCCACTACCAGCGCCTGCCGCC
GCACATCCTGTGGGCCACCGGCCTGAAGAGCGGCAGCGAGACTCCCGGGACCTCAGAGTCCGCCACACCC
GAAAGTGACAAGAAGTACAGCATCGGCCTGGCTATCGGCACCAACAGCGTGGGCTGGGCCGTGATCACCG
ACGAGTACAAGGTGCCGAGCAAGAAGTTCAAGGTGCTGGGCAACACCGACCGCCACAGCATCAAGAAGAA
CCTGATCGGCGCCCTGCTGTTCGACAGCGGCGAGACCGCCGAAGCCACCCGCCTGAAGCGCACCGCCCGC
CGCCGCTACACCCGTCGCAAGAACCGCATCTGCTACCTGCAGGAGATCTTCAGCAACGAAATGGCCAAGG
TGGACGACAGCTTCTTCCACCGCCTGGAGGAAAGCTTCCTGGTGGAGGAAGACAAGAAGCACGAGCGCCA
CCCGATCTTCGGCAACATCGTGGACGAGGTGGCCTACCACGAAAAGTACCCGACCATCTACCACCTGCGC
AAGAAGCTGGTCGACAGCACCGACAAGGCCGACCTGCGCCTGATCTACCTGGCCCTGGCCCACATGATCA
AGTTCCGCGGCCACTTCCTGATCGAAGGCGACCTGAACCCGGACAACAGCGACGTGGACAAGCTGTTCAT
CCAGCTGGTGCAGACCTACAACCAGCTGTTCGAGGAAAACCCGATCAACGCCAGCGGCGTGGACGCCAAG
GCCATCCTGAGCGCCCGCCTGAGCAAGAGCCGCCGCCTGGAGAACCTGATCGCCCAGCTGCCGGGCGAAA
AGAAGAACGGCCTGTTCGGCAACCTGATCGCCCTGAGCCTGGGCCTGACCCCGAACTTCAAGAGCAACTT
CGACCTGGCCGAGGACGCCAAGCTGCAGCTGAGCAAGGACACCTACGACGACGACCTGGACAACCTGCTG
GCCCAGATCGGCGACCAGTACGCCGACCTGTTCCTGGCCGCCAAGAACCTGAGCGACGCCATCCTGCTGA
GCGACATCCTGCGCGTGAACACCGAGATCACCAAGGCCCCGCTGAGCGCCAGCATGATCAAGCGCTACGA
CGAACACCACCAGGACCTGACCCTGCTGAAGGCCCTGGTGCGCCAGCAGCTGCCGGAGAAGTACAAGGAA
ATCTTCTTCGACCAGAGCAAGAACGGCTACGCCGGCTACATCGACGGTGGCGCCAGCCAGGAAGAGTTCT
ACAAGTTCATCAAGCCGATCCTGGAGAAGATGGACGGCACCGAGGAACTGCTGGTGAAGCTGAACCGCGA
AGACCTGCTGCGCAAGCAGCGCACCTTCGACAACGGCAGCATCCCGCACCAGATCCACCTGGGCGAGCTG
CACGCCATCCTGCGTCGCCAGGAAGACTTCTACCCGTTCCTGAAGGACAACCGCGAGAAGATCGAAAAGA
TCCTGACCTTCCGCATCCCGTACTACGTGGGCCCGCTGGCCCGCGGCAACAGCCGCTTCGCCTGGATGAC
CCGCAAGAGCGAGGAAACCATCACCCCGTGGAACTTCGAGGAAGTGGTGGACAAGGGCGCCAGCGCCCAG
AGCTTCATCGAGCGCATGACCAACTTCGACAAGAACCTGCCGAACGAAAAGGTGCTGCCGAAGCACAGCC
TGCTGTACGAGTACTTCACCGTGTACAACGAACTGACCAAGGTGAAGTACGTGACCGAGGGCATGCGCAA
GCCGGCCTTCCTGAGCGGCGAACAGAAGAAGGCCATCGTGGACCTGCTGTTCAAGACCAACCGCAAGGTG
ACCGTGAAGCAGCTGAAGGAAGACTACTTCAAGAAGATCGAATGCTTCGACAGCGTGGAGATCAGCGGCG
TGGAAGACCGCTTCAACGCCAGCCTGGGCACCTACCACGACCTGCTGAAGATCATCAAGGACAAGGACTT
CCTGGACAACGAGGAAAACGAGGACATCCTGGAAGACATCGTGCTGACCCTGACCCTGTTCGAGGACCGC
GAAATGATCGAGGAACGCCTGAAGACCTACGCCCACCTGTTCGACGACAAGGTGATGAAGCAGCTGAAGC
GCCGCCGCTACACCGGCTGGGGCCGCCTGAGCCGCAAGCTGATCAACGGCATCCGCGACAAGCAGAGCGG
CAAGACCATCCTGGACTTCCTGAAGAGCGACGGCTTCGCCAACCGCAACTTCATGCAGCTGATCCACGAC
GACAGCCTGACCTTCAAGGAAGACATCCAGAAGGCCCAAGTGAGCGGCCAGGGCGACAGCCTGCACGAAC
ACATCGCCAACCTGGCCGGCAGCCCGGCCATCAAGAAGGGCATCCTGCAGACCGTGAAGGTGGTGGACGA
GCTGGTGAAGGTGATGGGCCGCCACAAGCCGGAAAACATCGTGATCGAGATGGCCCGCGAAAACCAGACC
ACCCAGAAGGGCCAGAAGAACAGCCGCGAGCGCATGAAGCGCATCGAGGAAGGCATCAAGGAACTGGGCA
GCCAGATCCTGAAGGAGCACCCGGTGGAAAACACCCAGCTGCAGAACGAGAAGCTGTACCTGTACTACCT
GCAGAACGGCCGCGACATGTACGTGGACCAGGAACTGGACATCAACCGCCTGAGCGACTACGACGTGGAC
CACATCGTGCCGCAGAGCTTCCTGGCCGACGACAGCATCGACAACAAGGTGCTGACCCGCAGCGACAAGA
ACCGCGGCAAGAGCGACAACGTGCCGAGCGAGGAAGTGGTGAAGAAGATGAAGAACTACTGGCGCCAGCT
GCTGAACGCCAAGCTGATCACCCAGCGCAAGTTCGACAACCTGACCAAGGCCGAGCGCGGCGGCCTGAGC
GAACTGGACAAGGCCGGCTTCATCAAGCGCCAGCTGGTCGAGACCCGCCAGATCACCAAGCACGTGGCCC
AGATCCTGGACAGCCGCATGAACACCAAGTACGACGAGAACGACAAGCTGATCCGCGAAGTGAAGGTGAT
CACCCTGAAGAGCAAGCTGGTCAGCGACTTCCGCAAGGACTTCCAGTTCTACAAGGTGCGCGAAATCAAC
AACTACCACCACGCCCACGACGCCTACCTGAACGCCGTGGTGGGCACCGCCCTGATCAAGAAGTACCCGG
CCCTGGAGAGCGAATTCGTGTACGGCGACTACAAGGTGTACGACGTGCGCAAGATGATCGCCAAGAGCGA
GCAGGAAATCGGCAAGGCCACCGCCAAGTACTTCTTCTACAGCAACATCATGAACTTCTTCAAGACCGAG
ATCACCCTGGCCAACGGCGAAATCCGCAAGGCCCCGCTGATCGAGACCAACGGCGAGACCGGCGAAATCG
TGTGGGACAAGGGCCGCGACTTCGCCACCGTGCGCAAGGTGCTGAGCATGCCGCAGGTGAACATCGTGAA
GAAGACCGAGGTGCAGACCGGCGGCTTCAGCAAGGAAAGCATCCTGCCGAAGCGCAACAGCGACAAGCTG
ATCGCCCGCAAGAAGGACTGGGACCCGAAGAAGTACGGCGGCTTCGACAGCCCGACCGTGGCCTACAGCG
TGCTGGTCGTGGCCAAGGTGGAGAAGGGCAAGAGCAAGAAGCTGAAGAGCGTGAAGGAACTGCTGGGCAT
CACCATCATGGAGCGCAGCAGCTTCGAAAAGAACCCGATCGACTTCCTGGAGGCCAAGGGCTACAAGGAA
GTGAAGAAGGACCTGATCATCAAGCTGCCGAAGTACAGCCTGTTCGAGCTGGAAAACGGCCGCAAGCGCA
TGCTGGCCAGCGCCGGCGAGCTGCAGAAGGGCAACGAACTGGCCCTGCCGAGCAAGTACGTGAACTTCCT
GTACCTGGCCTCGCACTACGAGAAGCTGAAGGGCAGCCCGGAGGACAACGAACAGAAGCAGCTGTTCGTG
GAGCAGCACAAGCACTACCTGGACGAGATCATCGAACAGATCAGCGAATTCAGCAAGCGCGTGATCCTGG
CCGACGCCAACCTGGACAAGGTGCTGAGCGCCTACAACAAGCACCGCGACAAGCCGATCCGCGAGCAGGC
CGAAAACATCATCCACCTGTTCACCCTGACCAACCTGGGCGCCCCGGCCGCCTTCAAGTACTTCGACACC
ACCATCGACCGCAAGCGCTACACCAGCACCAAGGAAGTGCTGGACGCCACCCTGATCCACCAGAGCATCA
CCGGCCTGTACGAAACCCGCATCGACCTGAGCCAGCTGGGCGGCGACTCTGGTGGTTCTACTAATCTGTC
AGATATTATTGAAAAGGAAACCGGTAAGCAACTGGTTATCCAGGAATCCATCCTCATGCTCCCAGAGGAG
GTGGAAGAAGTCATTGGGAACAAGCCGGAAAGCGATATACTCGTGCACACCGCCTACGACGAGAGCACCG
ACGAGAATGTCATGCTTCTGACTAGCGACGCCCCTGAATACAAGCCTTGGGCTCTGGTCATACAGGATAG
CAACGGTGAGAACAAGATTAAGATGCTCTCTGGTGGTTCTTGAACTAGTCTTGGACTCCTGTTGATAGAT
CCAGTAATGACCTCAGAACTCCATCTGGATTTGTTCAGAACGCTCGGTTGCCGCCGGGCGTTTTTTATTG
GTGAGAATCCAGCATTTTCTTTTGCGTTTTTATTTGTTAACTGTTAATTGTCCTTGTTCAAGGATGCTGT
CTTTGACAACAGATGTTTTCTTGCCTTTGATGTTCAGCAGGAAGCTTGGCGCAAACGTTGATTGTTTGTC
TGCGTAGAATCCTCTGTTTGTCATATAGCTTGTAATCACGACATTGTTTCCTTTCGCTTGAGGTACAGCG
AAGTGTGAGTAAGTAAAGGTTACATCGTTAGGATCAAGATCCATTTTTAACACAAGGCCAGTTTTGTTCA
GCGGCTTGTATGGGCCAGTTAAAGAATTAGAAACATAACCAAGCATGTAAATATCGTTAGACGTAATGCC
GTCAATCGTCATTTTTGATCCGCGGGAGTCAGTGAACAGGTACCATTTGCCGTTCATTTTAAAGACGTTC
GCGCGTTCAATTTCATCTGTTACTGTGTTAGATGCAATCAGCGGTTTCATCACTTTTTTCAGTGTGTAAT
CATCGTTTAGCTCAATCATACCGAGAGCGCCGTTTGCTAACTCAGCCGTGCGTTTTTTATCGCTTTGCAG
AAGTTTTTGACTTTCTTGACGGAAGAATGATGTGCTTTTGCCATAGTATGCTTTGTTAAATAAAGATTCT
TCGCCTTGGTAGCCATCTTCAGTTCCAGTGTTTGCTTCAAATACTAAGTATTTGTGGCCTTTATCTTCTA
CGTAGTGAGGATCTCTCAGCGTATGGTTGTCGCCTGAGCTGTAGTTGCCTTCATCGATGAACTGCTGTAC
ATTTTGATACGTTTTTCCGTCACCGTCAAAGATTGATTTATAATCCTCTACACCGTTGATGTTCAAAGAG
CTGTCTGATGCTGATACGTTAACTTGTGCAGTTGTCAGTGTTTGTTTGCCGTAATGTTTACCGGAGAAAT
CAGTGTAGAATAAACGGATTTTTCCGTCAGATGTAAATGTGGCTGAACCTGACCATTCTTGTGTTTGGTC
TTTTAGGATAGAATCATTTGCATCGAATTTGTCGCTGTCTTTAAAGACGCGGCCAGCGTTTTTCCAGCTG
TCAATAGAAGTTTCGCCGACTTTTTGATAGAACATGTAAATCGATGTGTCATCCGCATTTTTAGGATCTC
CGGCTAATGCAAAGACGATGTGGTAGCCGTGATAGTTTGCGACAGTGCCGTCAGCGTTTTGTAATGGCCA
GCTGTCCCAAACGTCCAGGCCTTTTGCAGAAGAGATATTTTTAATTGTGGACGAATCGAATTCAGGAACT
TGATATTTTCATTTTTTTGCTGTTCAGGGATTTGCAGCATATCATGGCGTGTAATATGGGAAATGCCGTA
TGTTTCCTTATATGGCTTTTGGTTCGTTTCTTTCGCAAACGCTTGAGTTGCGCCTCCTGCCAGCAGTGCG
GTAGTAAAGGTTAATACTGTTGCTTGTTTTGCAAACTTTTTGATGTTCATCGTTCATGTCTCCTTTTTTA
TGTACTGTGTTAGCGGTCTGCTTCTTCCAGCCCTCCTGTTTGAAGATGGCAAGTTAGTTACGCACAATAA
AAAAAGACCTAAAATATGTAAGGGGTGACGCCAAAGTATACACTTTGCCCTTTACACATTTTAGGTCTTG
CCTGCTTTATCAGTAACAAACCCGCGCGATTTACTTTTCGACCTCATTCTATTAGACTCTCGTTTGGATT
GCAACTGGTCTATTTTCCTCTTTTGTTTGATGGGTCCCCAATAATTACGATTTAAATTTGTGTCTCAAAA
TCTCTGATGTTACATTGCACAAGATAAAAATATATCATCATGAACAATAAAACTGTCTGCTTACATAAAC
AKWAWTACRAKKKRWRTTWKKRKCTCAAAATCTCTGATGTTACATTGCACAAGATAAAAATATATCATCA
TGAACAATAAAACTGTCTGCTTACATAAACAGTAATACAAGGGGTGTTATGAGCCATATTCAGCGTGAAA
CGAGCTGTAGCCGTCCGCGTCTGAACAGCAACATGGATGCGGATCTGTATGGCTATAAATGGGCGCGTGA
TAACGTGGGTCAGAGCGGCGCGACCATTTATCGTCTGTATGGCAAACCGGATGCGCCGGAACTGTTTCTG
AAACATGGCAAAGGCAGCGTGGCGAACGATGTGACCGATGAAATGGTGCGTCTGAACTGGCTGACCGAAT
TTATGCCGCTGCCGACCATTAAACATTTTATTCGCACCCCGGATGATGCGTGGCTGCTGACCACCGCGAT
TCCGGGCAAAACCGCGTTTCAGGTGCTGGAAGAATATCCGGATAGCGGCGAAAACATTGTGGATGCGCTG
GCCGTGTTTCTGCGTCGTCTGCATAGCATTCCGGTGTGCAACTGCCCGTTTAACAGCGATCGTGTGTTTC
GTCTGGCCCAGGCGCAGAGCCGTATGAACAACGGCCTGGTGGATGCGAGCGATTTTGATGATGAACGTAA
CGGCTGGCCGGTGGAACAGGTGTGGAAAGAAATGCATAAACTGCTGCCGTTTAGCCCGGATAGCGTGGTG
ACCCACGGCGATTTTAGCCTGGATAACCTGATTTTCGATGAAGGCAAACTGATTGGCTGCATTGATGTGG
GCCGTGTGGGCATTGCGGATCGTTATCAGGATCTGGCCATTCTGTGGAACTGCCTGGGCGAATTTAGCCC
GAGCCTGCAAAAACGTCTGTTTCAGAAATATGGCATTGATAATCCGGATATGAACAAACTGCAATTTCAT
CTGATGCTGGATGAATTTTTCTAATAATTAATTGGACCGCGGTCCGCGCGTTGTCCTTTTCCGCTGCATA
ACCCTGCTTCGGGGTCATTATAGCGATTTTTTCGGTATATCCATCCTTTTTCGCACGATATACAGGATTT
TGCCAAAGGGTTCGTGTAGACTTTCCTTGGTGTATCCAACGGCGTCAGCCGGGCAGGATAGGTGAAGTAG
GCCCACCCGCGAGCGGGTGTTCCTTCTTCACTGTCCCTTATTCGCACCTGGCGGTGCTCAACGGGAATCC
TGCTCTGCGAGGCTGGCCGTAGGCCGGCCGATAATCTCATGGCCGGCCTCAGCCTGCCGCCTTGGGCCGG
GTGATGTCGTACTTGCCCGCCGCGAACTCGGTTACCGTCCAGCCCAGCGCGACCAGCTCCGGCAACGCCT
CGCGCACCCGCTGGCGGCGCTTGCGCATGGTCGAACCACTGGCCTCTGACGGCCAGACATAGCCGCACAA
GGTATCTATGGAAGCCTTGCCGGTTTTGCCGGGGTCGATCCAGCCACACAGCCGCTGGTGCAGCAGGCGG
GCGGTTTCGCTGTCCAGCGCCCGCACCTCGTCCATGCTGATGCGCACATGCTGGCCGCCACCCATGACGG
CCTGCGCGATCAAGGGGTTCAGGGCCACGTACAGGCGCCCGTCCGCCTCGTCGCTGGCGTACTCCGACAG
CAGCCGAAACCCCTGCCGCTTGCGGCCATTCTGGGCGATGATGGATACCTTCCAAAGGCGCTCGATGCAG
TCCTGTATGTGCTTGAGCGCCCCACCACTATCGACCTCTGCCCCGATTTCCTTTGCCAGCGCCCGATAGC
TACCTTTGACCACCATGGCATCAGCGGTGACGGCCTCCCACTTGGGTTCCAGGAACAGCCGGAGCTGCCG
TCCGCCTTCGGTCTTGGGTTCCGGGCCAAGCACTAGGCCATTAGGCCCAGCCATGGCCACCAGCCCTTGC
AGGATGCGCAGATCATCAGCGCCCAGCGGCTCCGGGCCGCTGAACTCGATCCGCTTGCCGTCGCCGTAGT
CATACGTCACGTCCAGCTTGCTGCGCTTGCGCTCGCCCCGCTTGAGGGCACGGAACAGGCCGGGGGCCAG
ACAGTGCGCCGGGTCGTGCCGGACGTGGCTGAGGCTGTGCTTGTTCTTAGGCTTCACCACGGGGCACCCC
CTTGCTCTTGCGCTGCCTCTCCAGCACGGCGGGCTTGAGCACCCCGCCGTCATGCCGCCTGAACCACCGA
TCAGCGAACGGTGCGCCATAGTTGGCCTTGCTCACACCGAAGCGGACGAAGAACCGGCGCTGGTCGTCGT
CCACACCCCATTCCTCGGCCTCGGCGCTGGTCATGCTCGACAGGTAGGACTGCCAGCGGATGTTATCGAC
CAGTACCGAGCTGCCCCGGCTGGCCTGCTGCTGGTCGCCTGCGCCCATCATGGCCGCGCCCTTGCTGGCA
TGGTGCAGGAACACGATAGAGCACCCGGTATCGGCGGCGATGGCCTCCATGCGACCGATGACCTGGGCCA
TGGGGCCGCTGGCGTTTTCTTCCTCGATGTGGAACCGGCGCAGCGTGTCCAGCACCATCAGGCGGCGGCC
CTCGGCGGCGCGCTTGAGGCCGTCGAACCACTCCGGGGCCATGATGTTGGGCAGGCTGCCGATCAGCGGC
TGGATCAGCAGGCCGTCAGCCACGGCTTGCCGTTCCTCGGCGCTGAGGTGCGCCCCAAGGGCGTGCAGGC
GGTGATGAATGGCGGTGGGCGGGTCTTCGGCGGGCAGGTAGATCACCGGGCCGGTGGGCAGTTCGCCAAC
CTCCAGCAGATCCGGCCCGCCTGCAATCTGTGCGGCCAGTTGCAGGGCCAGCATGGATTTACCGGCACCA
CCGGGCGACACCAGCGCCCCGACCGTACCGGCCACCATGTTGGGCAAAACGTAGTCCAGCGGTGGCGGCG
CTGCTGCGAACGCCTCCAGAATATTGATAGGCTTATGGGTAGCCATTGATTGCCTCCTTTGCAGGCAGTT
GGTGGTTAGGCGCTGGCGGGGTCACTACCCCCGCCCTGCGCCGCTCTGAGTTCTTCCAGGCACTCGCGCA
GCGCCTCGTATTCGTCGTCGGTCAGCCAGAACTTGCGCTGACGCATCCCTTTGGCCTTCATGCGCTCGGC
ATATCGCGCTTGGCGTACAGCGTCAGGGCTGGCCAGCAGGTCGCCGGTCTGCTTGTCCTTTTGGTCTTTC
ATATCAGTCACCGAGAAACTTGCCGGGGCCGAAAGGCTTGTCTTCGCGGAACAAGGACAAGGTGCAGCCG
TCAAGGTTAAGGCTGGCCATATCAGCGACTGAAAAGCGGCCAGCCTCGGCCTTGTTTGACGTATAACCAA
AGCCACCGGGCAACCAATAGCCCTTGTCACTTTTGATCAGGTAGACCGACCCTGAAGCGCTTTTTTCGTA
TTCCATAAAACCCCCTTCTGTGCGTGAGTACTCATAGTATAACAGGCGTGAGTACCAACGCAAGCACTAC
ATGCTGAAATCTGGCCCGCCCCTGTCCATGCCTCGCTGGCGGGGTGCCGGTGCCCGTGCCAGCTCGGCCC
GCGCAAGCTGGACGCTGGGCAGACCCATGACCTTCCTGACGGTGCGCTCGATGTAATCCGCTTCGTGGCC
GGGCTTGCGCTCTGCCAGCGCTGGGCTGGCCTCGGCCATGGCCTTGCCGATTTCCTCGGCACTGCGGCCC
CGGCTGGCCAGCTTCTGCGCGGCGATAAAGTCGCACTTGCTGAGGTCATCACCGAAGCGCTTGACCAGCC
CGGCCATCTCGCTGCGGTACTCGTCCAGCGCCGTGCGCCGGTGGCGGCTAAGCTGCCGCTCGGGCAGTTC
GAGGCTGGCCAGCCTGCGGGCCTTCTCCTGCTGCCGCTGGGCCTGCTCGATCTGCTGGCCAGCCTGCTGC
ACCAGCGCCGGGCCAGCGGTGGCGGTCTTGCCCTTGGATTCACGCAGCAGCACCCACGGCTGATAACCGG
CGCGGGTGGTGTGCTTGTCCTTGCGGTTGGTGAAGCCCGCCAAGCGGCCATAGTGGCGGCTGTCGGCGCT
GGCCGGGTCGGCGTCGTACTCGCTGGCCAGCGTCCGGGCAATCTGCCCCCGAAGTTCACCGCCTGCGGCG
TCGGCCACCTTGACCCATGCCTGATAGTTCTTCGGGCTGGTTTCCACTACCAGGGCAGGCTCCCGGCCCT
CGGCTTTCATGTCATCCAGGTCAAACTCGCTGAGGTCGTCCACCAGCACCAGACCATGCCGCTCCTGCTC
GGCGGGCCTGATATACACGTCATTGCCCTGGGCATTCATCCGCTTGAGCCATGGCGTGTTCTGGAGCACT
TCGGCGGCTGACCATTCCCGGTTCATCATCTGGCCGGTGGTGGCGTCCCTGACGCCGATATCGAAGCGCT
CACAGCCCATGGCCTTGAGCTGTCGGCCTATGGCCTGCAAAGTCCTGTCGTTCTTCATCGGGCCACCAAG
CGCAGCCAGATCGAGCCGTCCTCGGTTGTCAGTGGCGTCAGGTCGAGCAAGAGCAACGATGCGATCAGCA
GCACCACCGTAGGCATCATGGAAGCCAGCATCACGGTTAGCCATAGCTTCCAGTGCCACCCCCGCGACGC
GCTCCGGGCGCTCTGCGCGGCGCTGCTCACCTCGGCGGCTACCTCCCGCAACTCTTTGGCCAGCTCCACC
CATGCCGCCCCTGTCTGGCGCTGGGCTTTCAGCCACTCCGCCGCCTGCGCCTCGCTGGCCTGCTGGGTCT
GGCTCATGACCTGCCGGGCTTCGTCGGCCAGTGTCGCCATGCTCTGGGCCAGCGGTTCGATCTGCTCCGC
TAACTCGTTGATGCCTCTGGATTTCTTCACTCTGTCGATTGCGTTCATGGTCTATTGCCTCCCGGTATTC
CTGTAAGTCGATGATCTGGGCGTTGGCGGTGTCGATGTTCAGGGCCACGTCTGCCCGGTCGGTGCGGATG
CCCCGGCCTTCCATCTCCACCACGTTCGGCCCCAGGTGAACACCGGGCAGGCGCTCGATGCCCTGCGCCT
CAAGTGTTCTGTGGTCAATGCGGGCGTCGTGGCCAGCCCGCTCTAATGCCCGGTTGGCATGGTCGGCCCA
TGCCTCGCGGGTCTGCTCAAGCCATGCCTTGGGCTTGAGCGCTTCGGTCTTCTGTGCCCCGCCCTTCTCC
GGGGTCTTGCCGTTGTACCGCTTGAACCACTGAGCGGCGGGCCGCTCGATGCCGTCATTGATCCGCTCGG
AGATCATCAGGTGGCAGTGCGGGTTCTCGCCGCCACCGGCATGGATGGCCAGCGTATACGGCAGGCGCTC
GGCACCGGTCAGGTGCTGGGCGAACTCGGACGCCAGCGCCTTCTGCTGGTCGAGGGTCAGCTCGACCGGC
AGGGCAAATTCGACCTCCTTGAACAGCCGCCCATTGGCGCGTTCATACAGGTCGGCAGCATCCCAGTAGT
CGGCGGGCCGCTCGACGAACTCCGGCATGTGCCCGGATTCGGCGTGCAAGACTTCATCCATGTCGCGGGC
ATACTTGCCTTCGCGCTGGATGTAGTCGGCCTTGGCCCTGGCCGATTGGCCGCCCGACCTGCTGCCGGTT
TTCGCCGTAAGGTGATAAATCGCCATGCTGCCTCGCTGTTGCTTTTGCTTTTCGGCTCCATGCAATGGCC
CTCGGAGAGCGCACCGCCCGAAGGGTGGCCGTTAGGCCAGTTTCTCGAAGAGAAACCGGTAAGTGCGCCC
TCCCCTACAAAGTAGGGTCGGGATTGCCGCCGCTGTGCCTCCATGATAGCCTACGAGACAGCACATTAAC
AATGGGGTGTCAAGATGGTTAAGGGGAGCAACAAGGCGGCGGATCGGCTGGCCAAGCTCGAAGAACAACG
AGCGCGAATCAATGCCGAAATTCAGCGGGTGCGGGCAAGGGAACAGCAGCAAGAGCGCAAGAACGAAACA
AGGCGCAAGGTGCTGGTGGGGGCCATGATTTTGGCCAAGGTGAACAGCAGCGAGTGGCCGGAGGATCGGC
TCATGGCGGCAATGGATGCGTACCTTGAACGCGACCACGACCGCGCCTTGTTCGGTCTGCCGCCACGCCA
GAAGGATGAGCCGGGCTGAATGATCGACCGAGACAGGCCCTGCGGGGCTGCACACGCGCCCCCACCCTTC
GGGTAGGGGGAAAGGCCGCTAAAGCGGCTAAAAGCGCTCCAGCGTATTTCTGCGGGGTTTGGTGTGGGGT
TTAGCGGGCTTTGCCCGCCTTTCCCCCTGCCGCGCAGCGGTGGGGCGGTGTGTAGCCTAGCGCAGCGAAT
AGACCAGCTATCCGGCCTCTGGCCGGGCATATTGGGCAAGGGCAGCAGCGCCCCACAAGGGCGCTGATAA
CCGCGCCTAGTGGATTATTCTTAGATAATCATGGATGGATTTTTCCAACACCCCGCCAGCCCCCGCCCCT
GCTGGGTTTGCAGGTTTGGGGGCGTGACAGTTATTGCAGGGGTTCGTGACAGTTATTGCAGGGGGGCGTG
ACAGTTATTGCAGGGGTTCGTGACAGTTAGCACCAGCGGCGCCTGAGAGGGGCGCGCCCAGCTGTCTAGG
GCGGCGGATTTGTCCTACTCAGGAGAGCGTTCACCGACAAACAACAGATAAAACGRMRKGMCMGTTATTG
CAGGGGTTCGTGACAGTTATTGCAGGGGGGCGTGACAGTTATTGCAGGGGTTCGTGACAGTTAGCACCAG
CGGCGCCTGAGAGGGGCGCGCCCAGCTGTCTAGGGCGGCGGATTTGTCCTACTCAGGAGAGCGTTCACCG
ACAAACAACAGATAAAACGAAAGGCCCAGTCTTTCGACTGAGCCTTTCGTTTTATTTGATGCCT
